>Addgene plasmid #138329 | pDC-UAS-nBitbow1.0(miniW) | depositor full sequence | sequence record 267730 | pDC-UAS-nBitbow1.0(miniW) sequence 20247 bps
GACTCAGGTGGCACTTTTCGGGGAAATGTGCGCGGAACCCCTATTTGTTTATTTTTCTAAATACATTCAA
ATATGTATCCGCTCATGAGACAATAACCCTGATAAATGCTTCAATAATATTGAAAAAGGAAGAGTATGAG
TATTCAACATTTCCGTGTCGCCCTTATTCCCTTTTTTGCGGCATTTTGCCTTCCTGTTTTTGCTCACCCA
GAAACGCTGGTGAAAGTAAAAGATGCTGAAGATCAGTTGGGTGCACGAGTGGGTTACATCGAACTGGATC
TCAACAGCGGTAAGATCCTTGAGAGTTTTCGCCCCGAAGAACGTTTTCCAATGATGAGCACTTTTAAAGT
TCTGCTATGTGGCGCGGTATTATCCCGTATTGACGCCGGGCAAGAGCAACTCGGTCGCCGCATACACTAT
TCTCAGAATGACTTGGTTGAGTACTCACCAGTCACAGAAAAGCATCTTACGGATGGCATGACAGTAAGAG
AATTATGCAGTGCTGCCATAACCATGAGTGATAACACTGCGGCCAACTTACTTCTGACAACGATCGGAGG
ACCGAAGGAGCTAACCGCTTTTTTGCACAACATGGGGGATCATGTAACTCGCCTTGATCGTTGGGAACCG
GAGCTGAATGAAGCCATACCAAACGACGAGCGTGACACCACGATGCCTGTAGCAATGGCAACAACGTTGC
GCAAACTATTAACTGGCGAACTACTTACTCTAGCTTCCCGGCAACAATTAATAGACTGGATGGAGGCGGA
TAAAGTTGCAGGACCACTTCTGCGCTCGGCCCTTCCGGCTGGCTGGTTTATTGCTGATAAATCTGGAGCC
GGTGAGCGTGGGTCTCGCGGTATCATTGCAGCACTGGGGCCAGATGGTAAGCCCTCCCGTATCGTAGTTA
TCTACACGACGGGGAGTCAGGCAACTATGGATGAACGAAATAGACAGATCGCTGAGATAGGTGCCTCACT
GATTAAGCATTGGTAACTGTCAGACCAAGTTTACTCATATATACTTTAGATTGATTTAAAACTTCATTTT
TAATTTAAAAGGATCTAGGTGAAGATCCTTTTTGATAATCTCATGACCAAAATCCCTTAACGTGAGTTTT
CGTTCCACTGAGCGTCAGACCCCGTAGAAAAGATCAAAGGATCTTCTTGAGATCCTTTTTTTCTGCGCGT
AATCTGCTGCTTGCAAACAAAAAAACCACCGCTACCAGCGGTGGTTTGTTTGCCGGATCAAGAGCTACCA
ACTCTTTTTCCGAAGGTAACTGGCTTCAGCAGAGCGCAGATACCAAATACTGTTCTTCTAGTGTAGCCGT
AGTTAGGCCACCACTTCAAGAACTCTGTAGCACCGCCTACATACCTCGCTCTGCTAATCCTGTTACCAGT
GGCTGCTGCCAGTGGCGATAAGTCGTGTCTTACCGGGTTGGACTCAAGACGATAGTTACCGGATAAGGCG
CAGCGGTCGGGCTGAACGGGGGGTTCGTGCACACAGCCCAGCTTGGAGCGAACGACCTACACCGAACTGA
GATACCTACAGCGTGAGCTATGAGAAAGCGCCACGCTTCCCGAAGGGAGAAAGGCGGACAGGTATCCGGT
AAGCGGCAGGGTCGGAACAGGAGAGCGCACGAGGGAGCTTCCAGGGGGAAACGCCTGGTATCTTTATAGT
CCTGTCGGGTTTCGCCACCTCTGACTTGAGCGTCGATTTTTGTGATGCTCGTCAGGGGGGCGGAGCCTAT
GGAAAAACGCCAGCAACGCGGCCTTTTTACGGTTCCTGGCCTTTTGCTGGCCTTTTGCTCACATGTTACC
GTCGACGATGTAGGTCACGGTCTCGAAGCCGCGGTGCGGGTGCCAGGGCGTGCCCTTGGGCTCCCCGGGC
GCGTACTCCACCTCACCCATCTGGTCCATCATGATGAACGGGTCGAGGTGGCGGTAGTTGATCCCGGCGA
ACGCGCGGCGCACCGGGAAGCCCTCGCCCTCGAAACCGCTGGGCGCGGTGGTCACGGTGAGCACGGGACG
TGCGACGGCGTCGGCGGGTGCGGATACGCGGGGCAGCGTCAGCGGGTTCTCGACGGTCACGGCGGGCATG
TCGACAAGCCGAACATATGGGCGCGCCTAGTATGTATGTAAGTTAATAAAACCCATTTTTGCGGAAAGTA
GATAAAAAAAACATTTTTTTTTTTTACTGCACTGGATATCATTGAACTTATCTGATCAGTTTTAAATTTA
CTTCGATCCAAGGGTATTTGATGTACCAGGTTCTTTCGATTACCTCTCACTCAAAATGACATTCCACTCA
AAGTCAGCGCTGTTTGCCTCCTTCTCTGTCCACAGAAATATCGCCGTCTCTTTCGCCGCTGCGTCCGCTA
TCTCTTTCGCCACCGTTTGTAGCGTTACGTAGCGTCAATGTCCGCCTTCAGTTGCATTTTGTCAGCGGTT
TCGTGACGAAGCTCCAAGCGGTTTACGCCATCAATTAAACACAAAGTGCTGTGCCAAAACTCCTCTCGCT
TCTTATTTTTGTTTGTTTTTTGAGTGATTGGGGTGGTGATTGGTTTTGGGTGGGTAAGCAGGGGAAAGTG
TGAAAAATCCCGGCAATGGGCCAAGAGGATCAGGAGCTATTAATTCGCGGAGGCAGCAAACACCCATCTG
CCGAGCATCTGAACAATGTGAGTAGTACATGTGCATACATCTTAAGTTCACTTGATCTATAGGAACTGCG
ATTGCAACATCAAATTGTATGCGGCGTGAGAACTGCGACCCACAAAAATCCCAAACCGCAATTGCACAAA
CAAATAGTGACACGAAACAGATTATTCTGGTAGCTGTTCTCGCTATATAAGACAATTTTTGAGATCATAT
CATGATCAAGACATCTAAAGGCATTCATTTTCGACTATATTCTTTTTTACAAAAAATATAACAACCAGAT
ATTTTAAGCTGATCCTAGATGCACAAAAAATAAATAAAAGTATAAACCTACTTCGTAGGATACTTCGGGG
TACTTTTTGTTCGGGGTTAGATGAGCATAACGCTAGTAGTTGATATTTGAGATCCCCTATCATTGCAGGG
TGACAGCGGAGCGGCTTCGCAGAGCTGCATTAACCAGGGCTTCGGGCAGGCCAAAAACTACGGCACGCTC
CGGCCACCCAGTCCGCCGGAGGACTCCGGTTCAGGGAGCGGCCAACTAGCCGAGAACCTCACCTATGCCT
GGCACAATATGGACATCTTTGGGGCGGTCAATCAGCCGGGCTCCGGATGGCGGCAGCTGGTCAACCGGAC
ACGCGGACTATTCTGCAACGAGCGACACATACCGGCGCCCAGGAAACATTTGCTCAAGAACGGTGAGTTT
CTATTCGCAGTCGGCTGATCTGTGTGAAATCTTAATAAAGGGTCCAATTACCAATTTGAAACTCAGTTTG
CGGCGTGGCCTATCCGGGCGAACTTTTGGCCGTGATGGGCAGTTCCGGTGCCGGAAAGACGACCCTGCTG
AATGCCCTTGCCTTTCGATCGCCGCAGGGCATCCAAGTATCGCCATCCGGGATGCGACTGCTCAATGGCC
AACCTGTGGACGCCAAGGAGATGCAGGCCAGGTGCGCCTATGTCCAGCAGGATGACCTCTTTATCGGCTC
CCTAACGGCCAGGGAACACCTGATTTTCCAAGCCATGGTGCGGATGCCACGACATCTGACCTATCGGCAG
CGAGTGGCCCGCGTGGATCAGGTGATCCAGGAGCTTTCGCTCAGCAAATGTCAGCACACGATCATCGGTG
TGCCCGGCAGGGTGAAAGGTCTGTCCGGCGGAGAAAGGAAGCGTCTGGCATTCGCCTCCGAGGCTCTAAC
CGATCCGCCGCTTCTGATCTGCGATGAGCCCACCTCCGGACTGGACTCCTTTACCGCCCACAGCGTCGTC
CAGGTGCTGAAGAAGCTGTCGCAGAAGGGCAAGACCGTCATCCTGACCATTCATCAGCCGTCTTCCGAGC
TGTTTGAGCTCTTTGACAAGATCCTTCTGATGGCCGAGGGCAGGGTAGCTTTCTTGGGCACTCCCAGCGA
AGCCGTCGACTTCTTTTCCTAGTGAGTTCGATGTGTTTATTAAGGGTATCTAGTATTACATAACATCTCA
ACTCCTATCCAGCGTGGGTGCCCAGTGTCCTACCAACTACAATCCGGCGGACTTTTACGTACAGGTGTTG
GCCGTTGTGCCCGGACGGGAGATCGAGTCCCGTGATCGGATCGCCAAGATATGCGACAATTTTGCCATTA
GCAAAGTAGCCCGGGATATGGAGCAGTTGTTGGCCACCAAAAATCTGGAGAAGCCACTGGAGCAGCCGGA
GAATGGGTACACCTACAAGGCCACCTGGTTCATGCAGTTCCGGGCGGTCCTGTGGCGATCCTGGCTGTCG
GTGCTCAAGGAACCACTCCTCGTAAAAGTGCGACTTATTCAGACAACGGTGAGTGGTTCCAGTGGAAACA
AATGATATAACGCTTACAATTCTTGGAAACAAATTCGCTAGATTTTAGATAGAATTGCCTGATTCCACAC
CCTTCTTAGTTTTTTTCAATGAGATGTATAGTTTATAGTTTTGCAGAAGATAAATAAATTTCATTTAACT
CGCGAATATTAATGAGATGCGAGTAACATTTTAATTTGCAGATGGTTGCCATCTTGATTGGCCTCATCTT
TTTGGGCCAACAACTCACGCAAGTGGGTGTGATGAATATCAACGGAGCCATCTTCCTCTTCCTGACCAAC
ATGACCTTTCAAAACGTCTTTGCCACGATAAATGTAAGTCATGTTTAGAATACATTTGCATTTCAATAAT
TTACTAACTTTCTAATGAATCGATTCGATTTAGGTGTTCACCTCAGAGCTGCCAGTTTTTATGAGGGAGG
CCCGAAGTCGACTTTATCGCTGTGACACATACTTTCTGGGCAAAACGATTGCCGAATTGCCGCTTTTTCT
CACAGTGCCACTGGTCTTCACGGCGATTGCCTATCCGATGATCGGACTGCGGGCCGGAGTGCTGCACTTC
TTCAACTGCCTGGCGCTGGTCACTCTGGTGGCCAATGTGTCAACGTCCTTCGGATATCTAATATCCTGCG
CCAGCTCCTCGACCTCGATGGCGCTGTCTGTGGGTCCGCCGGTTATCATACCATTCCTGCTCTTTGGCGG
CTTCTTCTTGAACTCGGGCTCGGTGCCAGTATACCTCAAATGGTTGTCGTACCTCTCATGGTTCCGTTAC
GCCAACGAGGGTCTGCTGATTAACCAATGGGCGGACGTGGAGCCGGGCGAAATTAGCTGCACATCGTCGA
ACACCACGTGCCCCAGTTCGGGCAAGGTCATCCTGGAGACGCTTAACTTCTCCGCCGCCGATCTGCCGCT
GGACTACGTGGGTCTGGCCATTCTCATCGTGAGCTTCCGGGTGCTCGCATATCTGGCTCTAAGACTTCGG
GCCCGACGCAAGGAGTAGCCGACATATATCCGAAATAACTGCTTGTTTTTTTTTTTTACCATTATTACCA
TCGTGTTTACTGTTTATTGCCCCCTCAAAAAGCTAATGTAATTATATTTGTGCCAATAAAAACAAGATAT
GACCTATAGAATACAAGTATTTCCCCTTCGAACATCCCCACAAGTAGACTTTGGATTTGTCTTCTAACCA
AAAGACTTACACACCTGCATACCTTACATCAAAAACTCGTTTATCGCTACATAAAACACCGGGATATATT
TTTTATATACATACTTTTCAAATCGCGCGCCCTCTTCATAATTCACCTCCACCACACCACGTTTCGTAGT
TGCTCTTTCGCTGTCTCCCACCCGCTCTCCGCAACACATTCACCTTTTGTTCGACGACCTTGGAGCGACT
GTCGTTAGTTCCGCGCGATTCGGTTCGCTCAAATGGTTCCGAGTGGTTCATTTCGTCTCAATAGAAATTA
GTAATAAATATTTGTATGTACAATTTATTTGCTCCAATATATTTGTATATATTTCCCTCACAGCTATATT
TATTCTAATTTAATATTATGACTTTTTAAGGTAATTTTTTGTGACCTGTTCGGAGTGATTAGCGTTACAA
TTTGAACTGAAAGTGACATCCAGTGTTTGTTCCTTGTGTAGATGCATCTCAAAAAAATGGTGGGCATAAT
AGTGTTGTTTATATATATCAAAAATAACAACTATAATAATAAGAATACATTTAATTTAGAAAATGCTTGG
ATTTCACTGGAACTAGGGCGCGCCTCCGGAACATAATGGTGCAGGGCGCTGACTTCCGCGTTTCCAGACT
TTACGAAACACGGAAACCGAAGACCATTCATGTTGTTGCTCAGGTCGCAGACGTTTTGCAGCAGCAGTCG
CTTCACGTTCGCTCGCGTATCGGTGATTCATTCTGCTAACCAGTAAGGCAACCCCGCCAGCCTAGCCGGG
TCCTCAACGACAGGAGCACGATCATGCGCACCCGTGGCCAGGGCCGACGCTAGTCCTAACATGCCTGCAG
GTCGGAGTACTGTCCTCCGAGCGGAGTACTGTCCTCCGAGCGGAGTACTGTCCTCCGAGCGGAGTACTGT
CCTCCGAGCGGAGTACTGTCCTCCGAGCGGAGACTCTAGCCCTAGCGACGTCAAGCTTGCATGCCTGCAG
GTCGGAGTACTGTCCTCCGAGCGGAGTACTGTCCTCCGAGCGGAGTACTGTCCTCCGAGCGGAGTACTGT
CCTCCGAGCGGAGTACTGTCCTCCGAGCGGAGACTCTAGCCCTAGCGACGTCGAGCGCCGGAGTATAAAT
AGAGGCGCTTCGTCTACGGAGCGACAATTCAATTCAAACAAGCAAAGTGAACACGTCGCTAAGCGAAAGC
TAAGCAAATAAACAAGCGCAGCTGAACAAGCTAAACAATCTGCAGTAAAGTGCAAGTTAAAGTGAATCAA
TTAAAAGTAACCAGCAACCAAGTAAATCAACTGCAACTACTGAAATCTGCCAAGAAGTAATTATTGAATA
CAAGAAGAGAACTCTGAATAGATCAGAAGTTCCTATTCTTCAAATAGTATAGGAACTTCGATCTCGATGC
CGTGCGGCCATACTAGTCGAACCTATGCAGATCCTCTTCTGAGATGAGTTTTTGTTCGCGGCCGCTTTAC
TTGTACAGCTCGTCCATGCCGGGAGTTATCCCGGCGGCGGTAACGAACTCCAGCAGGACCATGTGATCGC
GCTGCTCGTTGGGGTCTTTGAACAGCTTGCTCTGGAAGCTCAGGTAGTGGTTGTCAGGCAGCAGCACGGA
GCCGTCGCCGATGGGGGTGTTCTGCTGGTACGCGTCGGCGAGCTGCACGCCGCCGTCCTTGACGTTGTGC
TCGATCTTGAAGTTCGCTTTGATGCCGTTCTTCTGCTTGTCGGCCGTGATATACGCGTCCCACGCGTTCA
TGTTGTACTCCAGCTTGTGCCCCAGGATGTTGCCGTCCTCCTTGAAGTCGATGCCCTTCAGCTCGATGCG
GTTCACCAGGGTGTCGCCCTCGAACTTCACCTCGGCGCGGGTCCTGTAGCTGCCGTCGTCCTTGAAGGAG
ATGGTGCGCTCCTGGACGTAGCCTTCGGGCATGGCGGACTTGAAGAAGTCGTGCTGCTTCATGTGGTCGG
GGTAGCGGGCGAAGCACTGCACGCCGTAAGACAGGGTGGTCACGAGGGTGGGCCAGGGCACGGGCAGCTC
GCCGGAGGTGCAGATGAACTTCAGGGTCAGCTTGCCGTTGGTGGCATCGCCCTCGCCCTCGCCGCGCACG
CTGAACCTGTGGCCGTTTACGTCGCCGTCCAGCTCGACCAGGATGGGCACCACCCCGGTGAACAGCTCCT
CGCCCTTGCTGACCATGGTGGCGACCGGTGGATCCTTAGAGCTAGTGTACTTGGTAACTGCCTTAGTGCC
CTCGGACACAGCATGCTTAGCCAGCTCCCCAGGCAGCAGCAGGCGCACAGCCGTCTGAATCTCCCTGGAG
GTGATGGTCGAGCGCTTATTGTAGTGAGCCAGGCGAGAAGCCTCGCCCGCGATGCGCTCGAAGATGTCGT
TGACGAAGGAGTTCATGATCCCCATGGCCTTGGATGAGATGCCGGTGTCGGGGTGGACCTGCTTCAGAAC
CTTGTACACATAGATAGAATAGCTCTCCTTGCGGCTGCGCTTACGCTTCTTACCATCCTTCTTCTGCGCC
TTAGTGATAGCCTTCTTAGAACCCTTTTTAGGGGCTGGAGCAGACTTAGAGGGTTCAGGCATGGTGGCGG
TACCCTCGAGCCAGATCTGCTAGCACTAGGGTCTGGTCGGCCTGGAAGTTCCTATACTATTTGAAGAATA
GGAACTTCGTCGAGGGTACCTCTAGAATGAATCGTTTTTAAAATAACAAATCAATTGTTTTATAATATTC
GTACGATTCTTTGATTATGTAATAAAATGTGATCATTAGGAAGATTACGAAAAATATAAAAAATATGAGT
TCTGTGTGTATAACAAATGCTGTAAACGCCACAATTGTGTTTGTTGCAAATAAACCCATGATTATTTGAT
TAAAATTGTTGTTTTCTTTGTTCATAGACAATAGTGTGTTTTGCCTAAACGTGTACTGCATAAACTCCAT
GCGAGTGTATAGCGAGCTAGTGGCTAACGCTTGCCCCACCAAAGTAGATTCGTCAAAATCCTCAATTTCA
TCACCCTCCTCCAAGTTTAACATTTGGCCGTCGGAATTAACTTCTAAAGATGCCACATAATCTAATAAAT
GAAATAGAGATTCAAACGTGGCGTCATCGTCCGTTTCGACCATTTCCGAAAAGAACTCGGGCATAAACTC
TATGATTTCTCTGGACGTGGTGTTGTCGAAACTCTCAAAGTACGCAGTCAGGAACGTGCGCGACATGTCG
TCGGGAAACTCGCGCGGAAACATGTTGTTGTAACCGAACGGGTCCCATAGCGCCAAAACCAAATCTGCCA
GCGTCAATAGAATGAGCACGATGCCGACAATGGAGCTGGCTTGGATAGCGATTCGAGTTAGGCATACGTT
CCACACCTAGCTTGGTTAGCCTAGCCGGGTCCTCAACGACAGGAGCACGATCATGCGCACCCGTGGCCAG
GGCCGACGCTAGTCCTAACATGCCTGCAGGTCGGAGTACTGTCCTCCGAGCGGAGTACTGTCCTCCGAGC
GGAGTACTGTCCTCCGAGCGGAGTACTGTCCTCCGAGCGGAGTACTGTCCTCCGAGCGGAGACTCTAGCC
CTAGCGACGTCAAGCTTGCATGCCTGCAGGTCGGAGTACTGTCCTCCGAGCGGAGTACTGTCCTCCGAGC
GGAGTACTGTCCTCCGAGCGGAGTACTGTCCTCCGAGCGGAGTACTGTCCTCCGAGCGGAGACTCTAGCC
CTAGCGACGTCGAGCGCCGGAGTATAAATAGAGGCGCTTCGTCTACGGAGCGACAATTCAATTCAAACAA
GCAAAGTGAACACGTCGCTAAGCGAAAGCTAAGCAAATAAACAAGCGCAGCTGAACAAGCTAAACAATCT
GCAGTAAAGTGCAAGTTAAAGTGAATCAATTAAAAGTAACCAGCAACCAAGTAAATCAACTGCAACTACT
GAAATCTGCCAAGAAGTAATTATTGAATACAAGAAGAGAACTCTGAATAGATCAGAAGTTCCTATTCTCT
AGAAGGTATAGGAACTTCGATCTCGATGCCGTGCTAGAACTAGTCGAACCTATGCAGATCCTCTTCTGAG
ATGAGTTTTTGTTCGCGGCCGCTCAAGATCTGAGTCCGGAGCTGTGCCCCAGTTTGCTAGGCAGGTCGCA
GTACCTGGCCACAGCCATCTCGTGCTGCTCGACGTAGGTCTCTTTGTCGGCCTCCTTGATTCTTTCCAGT
CTCCTGTCCACGAAGTAGAAGCCGGGCATCTTGAGGTTCTTAGCGGGTTTCTTGGATCTGTATGTGGTCT
TGAGGGAGCAGTGCAGGTAGCCCCCGCCCACGAGCTTCAGGGCCATCTGGGCATGGCCTCTCAGGCCGCT
GTCAGCGGGGTACAGCATCTCGGTGCTGGCCTCCCAGCCGAGTGTTTTCTTCTGCATCACAGGGCCGTTG
GATGGGAAGTTCACCCCGTTGATCTTGACGTTGTAGATGAGGCAGCCGTTCTGGAGGCTGGTGTCCTGGG
TAGCGGTCAGCACGCCCCCGTCTTCGTATGTGGTGATCCTCTCCCATGTGAAGCCCTCAGGGAAGGACTG
CTTAAAGAAGTCGGGGATGCCCTGGGTGTGGTTGATAAAGGTTTTGCTGCCGTACATGAAGCTGGTAGCC
AGGATGTCGAAGGCGAAGGGGAGAGGGCCGCCCTCGACCACCTTGATCTTCATGGTCTGGGTGCCCTCGT
AGGGCTTGCCTTCGCCCTCGGATGTGCACTTGAAGTGGTGGTCGTTCACGGTGCCCTCCATGTACAGTTT
CATGTGCATGTTCTCGGTGATCAGCACGCTATCCTCACCCACCATGGCCATGTTGTTGTCCTCGGAGGAG
GCGGTACCGGAGCTGCCGCTGCCGGTGCTGCCGGTGCCATGCCCGCTGTGCCCCAGTTTGCTAGGCAGGT
CGCAGTACCTGGCCACAGCCATCTCGTGCTGCTCGACGTAGGTCTCTTTGTCGGCCTCCTTGATTCTTTC
CAGTCTCCTGTCCACGAAGTAGAAGCCGGGCATCTTGAGGTTCTTAGCGGGTTTCTTGGATCTGTATGTG
GTCTTGAGGGAGCAGTGCAGGTAGCCCCCGCCCACGAGCTTCAGGGCCATCTGGGCATGGCCTCTCAGGC
CGCTGTCAGCGGGGTACAGCATCTCGGTGCTGGCCTCCCAGCCGAGTGTTTTCTTCTGCATCACAGGGCC
GTTGGATGGGAAGTTCACCCCGTTGATCTTGACGTTGTAGATGAGGCAGCCGTTCTGGAGGCTGGTGTCC
TGGGTAGCGGTCAGCACGCCCCCGTCTTCGTATGTGGTGATCCTCTCCCATGTGAAGCCCTCAGGGAAGG
ACTGCTTAAAGAAGTCGGGGATGCCCTGGGTGTGGTTGATAAAGGTTTTGCTGCCGTACATGAAGCTGGT
AGCCAGGATGTCGAAGGCGAAGGGGAGAGGGCCGCCCTCGACCACCTTGATCTTCATGGTCTGGGTGCCC
TCGTAGGGCTTGCCTTCGCCCTCGGATGTGCACTTGAAGTGGTGGTCGTTCACGGTGCCCTCCATGTACA
GTTTCATGTGCATGTTCTCGGTGATCAGCACGCTATCCTCACCCACCATGGTGGCGACCGGTGGATCCTT
AGAGCTAGTGTACTTGGTAACTGCCTTAGTGCCCTCGGACACAGCATGCTTAGCCAGCTCCCCAGGCAGC
AGCAGGCGCACAGCCGTCTGAATCTCCCTGGAGGTGATGGTCGAGCGCTTATTGTAGTGAGCCAGGCGAG
AAGCCTCGCCCGCGATGCGCTCGAAGATGTCGTTGACGAAGGAGTTCATGATCCCCATGGCCTTGGATGA
GATGCCGGTGTCGGGGTGGACCTGCTTCAGAACCTTGTACACATAGATAGAATAGCTCTCCTTGCGGCTG
CGCTTACGCTTCTTACCATCCTTCTTCTGCGCCTTAGTGATAGCCTTCTTAGAACCCTTTTTAGGGGCTG
GAGCAGACTTAGAGGGTTCAGGCATGGTGGCGGTACCCTCGAGCCAGATCTGCTAGCAGATCCGTCTGGT
CGGCCTGGAAGTTCCTATACCTTCTAGAGAATAGGAACTTCGTCGAGGGTACCTCTAGAATGAATCGTTT
TTAAAATAACAAATCAATTGTTTTATAATATTCGTACGATTCTTTGATTATGTAATAAAATGTGATCATT
AGGAAGATTACGAAAAATATAAAAAATATGAGTTCTGTGTGTATAACAAATGCTGTAAACGCCACAATTG
TGTTTGTTGCAAATAAACCCATGATTATTTGATTAAAATTGTTGTTTTCTTTGTTCATAGACAATAGTGT
GTTTTGCCTAAACGTGTACTGCATAAACTCCATGCGAGTGTATAGCGAGCTAGTGGCTAACGCTTGCCCC
ACCAAAGTAGATTCGTCAAAATCCTCAATTTCATCACCCTCCTCCAAGTTTAACATTTGGCCGTCGGAAT
TAACTTCTAAAGATGCCACATAATCTAATAAATGAAATAGAGATTCAAACGTGGCGTCATCGTCCGTTTC
GACCATTTCCGAAAAGAACTCGGGCATAAACTCTATGATTTCTCTGGACGTGGTGTTGTCGAAACTCTCA
AAGTACGCAGTCAGGAACGTGCGCGACATGTCGTCGGGAAACTCGCGCGGAAACATGTTGTTGTAACCGA
ACGGGTCCCATAGCGCCAAAACCAAATCTGCCAGCGTCAATAGAATGAGCACGATGCCGACAATGGAGCT
GGCTTGGATAGCGATTCGAGTTCATCCAATTAACACCCCGCCAAGTGAGCCTAGCCGGGTCCTCAACGAC
AGGAGCACGATCATGCGCACCCGTGGCCAGGGCCGACGCTAGTCCTAACATGCCTGCAGGTCGGAGTACT
GTCCTCCGAGCGGAGTACTGTCCTCCGAGCGGAGTACTGTCCTCCGAGCGGAGTACTGTCCTCCGAGCGG
AGTACTGTCCTCCGAGCGGAGACTCTAGCCCTAGCGACGTCAAGCTTGCATGCCTGCAGGTCGGAGTACT
GTCCTCCGAGCGGAGTACTGTCCTCCGAGCGGAGTACTGTCCTCCGAGCGGAGTACTGTCCTCCGAGCGG
AGTACTGTCCTCCGAGCGGAGACTCTAGCCCTAGCGACGTCGAGCGCCGGAGTATAAATAGAGGCGCTTC
GTCTACGGAGCGACAATTCAATTCAAACAAGCAAAGTGAACACGTCGCTAAGCGAAAGCTAAGCAAATAA
ACAAGCGCAGCTGAACAAGCTAAACAATCTGCAGTAAAGTGCAAGTTAAAGTGAATCAATTAAAAGTAAC
CAGCAACCAAGTAAATCAACTGCAACTACTGAAATCTGCCAAGAAGTAATTATTGAATACAAGAAGAGAA
CTCTGAATAGATCAGAAGTTCCTATTCTCTAAAAAGTATAGGAACTTCGATCTCGATGCCGTAGATCGAC
TAGTCGAACCTATGCAGATCCTCTTCTGAGATGAGTTTTTGTTCGCGGCCGCTTACTTGTACAGCTCGTC
CATGCCCATCACATCGGTAAAGGCCTTTTGCCACTCCTTGAAGTTGAGCTCGGTCTTGGAGTGCTTGAGC
TCCGTCTTACGGAACACGTACATCGGCTGGTTCTTCAGATAGTTAGCCGCCATTGGCTTGGCAAAGGTGT
AGGTGGTCCGCGCAGTGCTCCGGTAGCGCTTGCCATTTCCAGTGGTGTAACTCCACTTAAAGGTACTGAT
GATGGTTTTGTCGTTGGGGTAAGTCTTCTTCGACCTGCACCAGTCCGCAGCGGTCAGCGAGTTGGTCATC
ACAGGACCGTCAGCAGGGAAACCAGTCCCCTTCACCTGGGCCTCTCCTTTGATGTGGCTTCCCTCGTAGG
TGTAGCGGTAGTTAACAGTAAGGGAGGCACCATCTTCAAACTGCATTGTGCGATGGACTTGGTAGCCGGA
GCCATCTACCATGGCGGCCTGGAAAGGCGACATCCCGTCAGGGTAGGGCAGGTACTGATGGAAGCCATAC
CCGATATGAGGGACCAGAATCCAGGGGGAGAACTGGAGGTCACCCTTGGTGGACTTCAGGTTTAACTCCT
CATAACCATCATTTGGATTGCCGGTGCCCTGACCCACCATGTCAAAGTCCACACCGTTGATGGAGCCAAA
GATGTGTAACTCATGTGTCGCTGGGAGAGAGGCCATGTTATCCTCCTCGCCCTTGCTCACCATGGTGGCG
ACCGGTGGATCCTTAGAGCTAGTGTACTTGGTAACTGCCTTAGTGCCCTCGGACACAGCATGCTTAGCCA
GCTCCCCAGGCAGCAGCAGGCGCACAGCCGTCTGAATCTCCCTGGAGGTGATGGTCGAGCGCTTATTGTA
GTGAGCCAGGCGAGAAGCCTCGCCCGCGATGCGCTCGAAGATGTCGTTGACGAAGGAGTTCATGATCCCC
ATGGCCTTGGATGAGATGCCGGTGTCGGGGTGGACCTGCTTCAGAACCTTGTACACATAGATAGAATAGC
TCTCCTTGCGGCTGCGCTTACGCTTCTTACCATCCTTCTTCTGCGCCTTAGTGATAGCCTTCTTAGAACC
CTTTTTAGGGGCTGGAGCAGACTTAGAGGGTTCAGGCATGGTGGCGGTACCCTCGAGCCAGATCTGCTAG
CATCGAGGTCTGGTCGGCCTGGAAGTTCCTATACTTTTTAGAGAATAGGAACTTCGTCGAGGGTACCTCT
AGAATGAATCGTTTTTAAAATAACAAATCAATTGTTTTATAATATTCGTACGATTCTTTGATTATGTAAT
AAAATGTGATCATTAGGAAGATTACGAAAAATATAAAAAATATGAGTTCTGTGTGTATAACAAATGCTGT
AAACGCCACAATTGTGTTTGTTGCAAATAAACCCATGATTATTTGATTAAAATTGTTGTTTTCTTTGTTC
ATAGACAATAGTGTGTTTTGCCTAAACGTGTACTGCATAAACTCCATGCGAGTGTATAGCGAGCTAGTGG
CTAACGCTTGCCCCACCAAAGTAGATTCGTCAAAATCCTCAATTTCATCACCCTCCTCCAAGTTTAACAT
TTGGCCGTCGGAATTAACTTCTAAAGATGCCACATAATCTAATAAATGAAATAGAGATTCAAACGTGGCG
TCATCGTCCGTTTCGACCATTTCCGAAAAGAACTCGGGCATAAACTCTATGATTTCTCTGGACGTGGTGT
TGTCGAAACTCTCAAAGTACGCAGTCAGGAACGTGCGCGACATGTCGTCGGGAAACTCGCGCGGAAACAT
GTTGTTGTAACCGAACGGGTCCCATAGCGCCAAAACCAAATCTGCCAGCGTCAATAGAATGAGCACGATG
CCGACAATGGAGCTGGCTTGGATAGCGATTCGAGTTAACGTACCCTACAACATGCAAACCCGCCGTTTGA
CGCTAGTCCTAACATGCCTGCAGGTCGGAGTACTGTCCTCCGAGCGGAGTACTGTCCTCCGAGCGGAGTA
CTGTCCTCCGAGCGGAGTACTGTCCTCCGAGCGGAGTACTGTCCTCCGAGCGGAGACTCTAGCCCTAGCG
ACGTCAAGCTTGCATGCCTGCAGGTCGGAGTACTGTCCTCCGAGCGGAGTACTGTCCTCCGAGCGGAGTA
CTGTCCTCCGAGCGGAGTACTGTCCTCCGAGCGGAGTACTGTCCTCCGAGCGGAGACTCTAGCCCTAGCG
ACGTCGAGCGCCGGAGTATAAATAGAGGCGCTTCGTCTACGGAGCGACAATTCAATTCAAACAAGCAAAG
TGAACACGTCGCTAAGCGAAAGCTAAGCAAATAAACAAGCGCAGCTGAACAAGCTAAACAATCTGCAGTA
AAGTGCAAGTTAAAGTGAATCAATTAAAAGTAACCAGCAACCAAGTAAATCAACTGCAACTACTGAAATC
TGCCAAGAAGTAATTATTGAATACAAGAAGAGAACTCTGAATAGATCAGAAGTTCCTATTCTATCAGAAG
TATAGGAACTTCGATTCGATGCCGTACCGGCACTAGTCGAACCTATGCAGATCCTCTTCTGAGATGAGTT
TTTGTTCGCGGCCGCTTTACTTGTACAGCTCGTCCATGCCGTCGGTGGAGTTGCGGGCCACGGCGCTCTC
GTAAACGGTCACCTTGTTGTAGTCCTTGTCGTGGTTCAGGATCTCGATGCGGTGGTCCACAAAGTGATAG
TCGGGCAGCTTCACCGCCTTCTTGGCCCTGTAGATGGTCTTGAAGTCAACGCGGTGGTGGCCGCCGCCCT
CCAGCAGCAGCTTGTGCTTGACGTCGCCCTTCAGCACGCCGTCGCGCACGTACATCCTCTCGGTGGAGGC
GTCCCAGCCGGTGGTCTTCTTCTGCATCACGGGGCCGTTGGGGGGGAAGTTCTCGCCCTTGAGGTGTATC
TCGTAGATGAAGGAGTCCTCCTCCATGGAGATGTCGGACTTCACCTTCACGATGCCCTTGTCCTCGAAGG
TCATGGTGCGCTCCCAAGAGTAGCCCTCGGGGAAGGACTGCTTGAAGTAGTTGGGGATGTCGTCGGGGTA
CTTGGTGAAGGCCCTGTTGCCGTAGGCGAACGCGGTGGTCAGAATGTCGTAGGAGAAGGGCAGGGGGGCT
CCCTCCTTCACCTCCAGGTTGATGGTGTTGGTGCCGTCGTAGGGCTTGCCCTCGCCCTCGCCCTCGATCA
CGAAGGCGTGGCCATTCACGTTGCCCTCCATCTTCAGCTTGATCTTCATGTCGGGCTTGATTACGCCCAT
TGTGGTCTCCTCGCCCTTGCTGACCATGGTGGCGACCGGTGGATCCTTAGAGCTAGTGTACTTGGTAACT
GCCTTAGTGCCCTCGGACACAGCATGCTTAGCCAGCTCCCCAGGCAGCAGCAGGCGCACAGCCGTCTGAA
TCTCCCTGGAGGTGATGGTCGAGCGCTTATTGTAGTGAGCCAGGCGAGAAGCCTCGCCCGCGATGCGCTC
GAAGATGTCGTTGACGAAGGAGTTCATGATCCCCATGGCCTTGGATGAGATGCCGGTGTCGGGGTGGACC
TGCTTCAGAACCTTGTACACATAGATAGAATAGCTCTCCTTGCGGCTGCGCTTACGCTTCTTACCATCCT
TCTTCTGCGCCTTAGTGATAGCCTTCTTAGAACCCTTTTTAGGGGCTGGAGCAGACTTAGAGGGTTCAGG
CATGGTGGCGGTACCCTCGAGCCAGATCTGCTAGCGAGTCCGGTCTGGTCGGCTGGAAGTTCCTATACTT
CTGATAGAATAGGAACTTCGTCGAGGGTACCTCTAGAATGAATCGTTTTTAAAATAACAAATCAATTGTT
TTATAATATTCGTACGATTCTTTGATTATGTAATAAAATGTGATCATTAGGAAGATTACGAAAAATATAA
AAAATATGAGTTCTGTGTGTATAACAAATGCTGTAAACGCCACAATTGTGTTTGTTGCAAATAAACCCAT
GATTATTTGATTAAAATTGTTGTTTTCTTTGTTCATAGACAATAGTGTGTTTTGCCTAAACGTGTACTGC
ATAAACTCCATGCGAGTGTATAGCGAGCTAGTGGCTAACGCTTGCCCCACCAAAGTAGATTCGTCAAAAT
CCTCAATTTCATCACCCTCCTCCAAGTTTAACATTTGGCCGTCGGAATTAACTTCTAAAGATGCCACATA
ATCTAATAAATGAAATAGAGATTCAAACGTGGCGTCATCGTCCGTTTCGACCATTTCCGAAAAGAACTCG
GGCATAAACTCTATGATTTCTCTGGACGTGGTGTTGTCGAAACTCTCAAAGTACGCAGTCAGGAACGTGC
GCGACATGTCGTCGGGAAACTCGCGCGGAAACATGTTGTTGTAACCGAACGGGTCCCATAGCGCCAAAAC
CAAATCTGCCAGCGTCAATAGAATGAGCACGATGCCGACAATGGAGCTGGCTTGGATAGCGATTCGAGTT
AGGCATACGTTCCACACCTAGCTTGGTTAGCCTAGCCGGGTCCTCAACGACAGGAGCACGATCATGCGCA
CCCGTGGCCAGGGCCGACGCTAGTCCTAACATGCCTGCAGGTCGGAGTACTGTCCTCCGAGCGGAGTACT
GTCCTCCGAGCGGAGTACTGTCCTCCGAGCGGAGTACTGTCCTCCGAGCGGAGTACTGTCCTCCGAGCGG
AGACTCTAGCCCTAGCGACGTCAAGCTTGCATGCCTGCAGGTCGGAGTACTGTCCTCCGAGCGGAGTACT
GTCCTCCGAGCGGAGTACTGTCCTCCGAGCGGAGTACTGTCCTCCGAGCGGAGTACTGTCCTCCGAGCGG
AGACTCTAGCCCTAGCGACGTCGAGCGCCGGAGTATAAATAGAGGCGCTTCGTCTACGGAGCGACAATTC
AATTCAAACAAGCAAAGTGAACACGTCGCTAAGCGAAAGCTAAGCAAATAAACAAGCGCAGCTGAACAAG
CTAAACAATCTGCAGTAAAGTGCAAGTTAAAGTGAATCAATTAAAAGTAACCAGCAACCAAGTAAATCAA
CTGCAACTACTGAAATCTGCCAAGAAGTAATTATTGAATACAAGAAGAGAACTCTGAATAGATCCGAAGT
TCCTATTCTCATATAAGTATAGGAACTTCGATCTCGATGCCGTACTAGTCGAACCTATGCAGATCCTCTT
CTGAGATGAGTTTTTGTTCGCGGCCGCTTAGGAGTGGGCCACGGCGTCCTCTACCTGCTCAGTAATGTTG
CCTTCGGTTTTCCTGACGAGGCGATGGCCGATGTAATGGTCTCCTGGCATTTCAAGAATCTCTTTTGCCG
CCTTGTAAGTAGTCTTCATTTGGCATTTGTGATTGCCGCCTCCTTCAAGTTTTAGGTACATCGTAACATC
ACCCTTCAGAACTCCGTCGCTGGCAGTAATTTTCTCGGTTGATGGCTCCCAATCAACACTTTGGTTTTGC
ATGATAGGACCATCGGCAGGAAAGTTAACCCCAGTAAATTTGGATTTGTGGTAGAAGGTGTTTCCTCTAA
GGCTTATATGCGCACTGACTGAAGCGGACCCACCATCTTCGAACTCCAACGACCTTTCCCATGACAGGCC
TTCAGGAAATGCTTGTTTGAAATAGTCTGGTATCTCTTCTGGATATTTGGTAAAAACTCTGTGGCCGTAA
CAGAACACGTGGGACACTAAGTCAAACGCGAAAGGCATTGGCCCGCCCTCGGCCATTGTGACGCGTAGTG
TCATCTCTTGATGTCCCTCGTAAGGTCTGCCTGTGCCTTCACCTTCAATTGTGAACTCATGCCCATTGAC
GGAGCCGTCCATGTAGTACCTCATCTTCATCTCGGGCTTGATCACGCTCACCATGGTGGCGACCGGTGGA
TCCTTAGAGCTAGTGTACTTGGTAACTGCCTTAGTGCCCTCGGACACAGCATGCTTAGCCAGCTCCCCAG
GCAGCAGCAGGCGCACAGCCGTCTGAATCTCCCTGGAGGTGATGGTCGAGCGCTTATTGTAGTGAGCCAG
GCGAGAAGCCTCGCCCGCGATGCGCTCGAAGATGTCGTTGACGAAGGAGTTCATGATCCCCATGGCCTTG
GATGAGATGCCGGTGTCGGGGTGGACCTGCTTCAGAACCTTGTACACATAGATAGAATAGCTCTCCTTGC
GGCTGCGCTTACGCTTCTTACCATCCTTCTTCTGCGCCTTAGTGATAGCCTTCTTAGAACCCTTTTTAGG
GGCTGGAGCAGACTTAGAGGGTTCAGGCATGGTGGCGGTACCCTCGAGCCAGATCTGCTAGCGTCTGGTC
GGCCTGGAAGTTCCTATACTTATATGAGAATAGGAACTTCGTCGAGGGTACCTCTAGAATGAATCGTTTT
TAAAATAACAAATCAATTGTTTTATAATATTCGTACGATTCTTTGATTATGTAATAAAATGTGATCATTA
GGAAGATTACGAAAAATATAAAAAATATGAGTTCTGTGTGTATAACAAATGCTGTAAACGCCACAATTGT
GTTTGTTGCAAATAAACCCATGATTATTTGATTAAAATTGTTGTTTTCTTTGTTCATAGACAATAGTGTG
TTTTGCCTAAACGTGTACTGCATAAACTCCATGCGAGTGTATAGCGAGCTAGTGGCTAACGCTTGCCCCA
CCAAAGTAGATTCGTCAAAATCCTCAATTTCATCACCCTCCTCCAAGTTTAACATTTGGCCGTCGGAATT
AACTTCTAAAGATGCCACATAATCTAATAAATGAAATAGAGATTCAAACGTGGCGTCATCGTCCGTTTCG
ACCATTTCCGAAAAGAACTCGGGCATAAACTCTATGATTTCTCTGGACGTGGTGTTGTCGAAACTCTCAA
AGTACGCAGTCAGGAACGTGCGCGACATGTCGTCGGGAAACTCGCGCGGAAACATGTTGTTGTAACCGAA
CGGGTCCCATAGCGCCAAAACCAAATCTGCCAGCGTCAATAGAATGAGCACGATGCCGACAATGGAGCTG
GCTTGGATAGCGATTCGAGTTAACGTACCCTACAACATGCAAACCCGCCGTTTAAACAACGAGCTTCATC
CTACTCCAACCGGAATTCTTGAAGACGAAAGGGCCTCGTGATACGCCTATTTTTATAGGTTAATGTCATG
ATAATAATGGTTTCTTA
Features (pLannotate 1.2.2; 47 found; start..end, strand, type, name):
     31..135     +  promoter       AmpR promoter: bla
    136..996     +  CDS            AmpR: β-lactamase; bla; confers resistance to ampicillin, carbenicillin, and related antibiotics
   1167..1755    +  rep_origin     ori: high-copy-number ColE1/pMB1/pBR322/pUC origin of replication
   1842..1911    +  protein_bind   attB: attB site for the φC31 integrase (Groth et al., 2000) phage φC31 integrase
   2606..5478    +  CDS            mini-white: Drosophila white gene eye color pigment; white; This is a modified version of the white gene lacking part of the first intron.
   6251..6406    +  CDS            YPB1_ECOLX (fragment): Protein predicted: Swiss-Prot protein existence level 4. From Escherichia coli.
   6513..6607    +  protein_bind   5X UAS: five tandem copies of the "ScaI site" 17-mer CGGAGTACTGTCCTCCG, an upstream activating sequence (UAS) that efficiently binds yeast Gal4 (Webster et al., 1988; Pfeiffer et al., 2010) GAL4
   6633..6654    -  misc_feature   MCS (fragment): pUC18/19 multiple cloning site
   6653..6747    +  protein_bind   5X UAS: five tandem copies of the "ScaI site" 17-mer CGGAGTACTGTCCTCCG, an upstream activating sequence (UAS) that efficiently binds yeast Gal4 (Webster et al., 1988; Pfeiffer et al., 2010) GAL4
   6778..7016    +  promoter       hsp70 promoter: Drosophila melanogaster hsp70Bb promoter
   7137..7856    -  CDS            mAmetrine1.1: photostable yellow fluorescent protein with a large Stokes shift, excitable with violet light (Ai et al., 2008)
   7876..8252    -  CDS            H2B (fragment): human histone H2B; HIST1H2BB
   8371..9021    -  CDS            P74 (fragment): PIF0_NPVAC - Experimental evidence at protein level: Swiss-Prot protein existence level 1. Plays an essential role for oral infectivity of occlusion- derived virus (ODV) and functions also in host midgut attachment and fusion by binding to a specific host receptor. From Autographa californica nuclear polyhedrosis virus (AcMNPV).
   9132..9226    +  protein_bind   5X UAS: five tandem copies of the "ScaI site" 17-mer CGGAGTACTGTCCTCCG, an upstream activating sequence (UAS) that efficiently binds yeast Gal4 (Webster et al., 1988; Pfeiffer et al., 2010) GAL4
   9252..9273    -  misc_feature   MCS (fragment): pUC18/19 multiple cloning site
   9272..9366    +  protein_bind   5X UAS: five tandem copies of the "ScaI site" 17-mer CGGAGTACTGTCCTCCG, an upstream activating sequence (UAS) that efficiently binds yeast Gal4 (Webster et al., 1988; Pfeiffer et al., 2010) GAL4
   9397..9635    +  promoter       hsp70 promoter: Drosophila melanogaster hsp70Bb promoter
   9645..9678    +  protein_bind   FRT (minimal): supports FLP-mediated excision but not integration (Turan and Bode, 2011) FLP recombinase from the Saccharomyces cerevisiae 2μ plasmid
   9771..10475   -  CDS            Katushka2S: Katushka2S is a basic (constitutively fluorescent) red fluorescent protein published in 2015, derived from Entacmaea quadricolor. It is reported to be a very rapidly-maturing dimer with moderate acid sensitivity.
  10472..10547   -  CDS            TDsmURFP (fragment): monomeric tandem dimer of a small ultra-red fluorescent protein derived from a cyanobacterial phycobiliprotein (Rodriguez et al., 2016)
  10545..11249   -  CDS            Katushka2S: Katushka2S is a basic (constitutively fluorescent) red fluorescent protein published in 2015, derived from Entacmaea quadricolor. It is reported to be a very rapidly-maturing dimer with moderate acid sensitivity.
  11269..11645   -  CDS            H2B (fragment): human histone H2B; HIST1H2BB
  11698..11731   -  protein_bind   FRT (minimal): supports FLP-mediated excision but not integration (Turan and Bode, 2011) FLP recombinase from the Saccharomyces cerevisiae 2μ plasmid
  11764..12411   -  CDS            P74 (fragment): PIF0_NPVAC - Experimental evidence at protein level: Swiss-Prot protein existence level 1. Plays an essential role for oral infectivity of occlusion- derived virus (ODV) and functions also in host midgut attachment and fusion by binding to a specific host receptor. From Autographa californica nuclear polyhedrosis virus (AcMNPV).
  12522..12616   +  protein_bind   5X UAS: five tandem copies of the "ScaI site" 17-mer CGGAGTACTGTCCTCCG, an upstream activating sequence (UAS) that efficiently binds yeast Gal4 (Webster et al., 1988; Pfeiffer et al., 2010) GAL4
  12642..12663   -  misc_feature   MCS (fragment): pUC18/19 multiple cloning site
  12662..12756   +  protein_bind   5X UAS: five tandem copies of the "ScaI site" 17-mer CGGAGTACTGTCCTCCG, an upstream activating sequence (UAS) that efficiently binds yeast Gal4 (Webster et al., 1988; Pfeiffer et al., 2010) GAL4
  12787..13025   +  promoter       hsp70 promoter: Drosophila melanogaster hsp70Bb promoter
  13035..13068   +  protein_bind   FRT (minimal): supports FLP-mediated excision but not integration (Turan and Bode, 2011) FLP recombinase from the Saccharomyces cerevisiae 2μ plasmid
  13146..13853   -  CDS            mNeonGreen: mNeonGreen is a basic (constitutively fluorescent) green/yellow fluorescent protein published in 2013, derived from Branchiostoma lanceolatum. It is reported to be a very rapidly-maturing monomer with moderate acid sensitivity.
  13873..14249   -  CDS            H2B (fragment): human histone H2B; HIST1H2BB
  14302..14335   -  protein_bind   FRT (minimal): supports FLP-mediated excision but not integration (Turan and Bode, 2011) FLP recombinase from the Saccharomyces cerevisiae 2μ plasmid
  14368..15018   -  CDS            P74 (fragment): PIF0_NPVAC - Experimental evidence at protein level: Swiss-Prot protein existence level 1. Plays an essential role for oral infectivity of occlusion- derived virus (ODV) and functions also in host midgut attachment and fusion by binding to a specific host receptor. From Autographa californica nuclear polyhedrosis virus (AcMNPV).
  15076..15170   +  protein_bind   5X UAS: five tandem copies of the "ScaI site" 17-mer CGGAGTACTGTCCTCCG, an upstream activating sequence (UAS) that efficiently binds yeast Gal4 (Webster et al., 1988; Pfeiffer et al., 2010) GAL4
  15196..15217   -  misc_feature   MCS (fragment): pUC18/19 multiple cloning site
  15216..15310   +  protein_bind   5X UAS: five tandem copies of the "ScaI site" 17-mer CGGAGTACTGTCCTCCG, an upstream activating sequence (UAS) that efficiently binds yeast Gal4 (Webster et al., 1988; Pfeiffer et al., 2010) GAL4
  15341..15579   +  promoter       hsp70 promoter: Drosophila melanogaster hsp70Bb promoter
  15700..16407   -  CDS            mTFP1: mTFP1 is a basic (constitutively fluorescent) cyan fluorescent protein published in 2006, derived from Clavularia sp.. It has low acid sensitivity.
  16427..16803   -  CDS            H2B (fragment): human histone H2B; HIST1H2BB
  16922..17572   -  CDS            P74 (fragment): PIF0_NPVAC - Experimental evidence at protein level: Swiss-Prot protein existence level 1. Plays an essential role for oral infectivity of occlusion- derived virus (ODV) and functions also in host midgut attachment and fusion by binding to a specific host receptor. From Autographa californica nuclear polyhedrosis virus (AcMNPV).
  17683..17777   +  protein_bind   5X UAS: five tandem copies of the "ScaI site" 17-mer CGGAGTACTGTCCTCCG, an upstream activating sequence (UAS) that efficiently binds yeast Gal4 (Webster et al., 1988; Pfeiffer et al., 2010) GAL4
  17803..17824   -  misc_feature   MCS (fragment): pUC18/19 multiple cloning site
  17823..17917   +  protein_bind   5X UAS: five tandem copies of the "ScaI site" 17-mer CGGAGTACTGTCCTCCG, an upstream activating sequence (UAS) that efficiently binds yeast Gal4 (Webster et al., 1988; Pfeiffer et al., 2010) GAL4
  17948..18186   +  promoter       hsp70 promoter: Drosophila melanogaster hsp70Bb promoter
  18301..18954   -  CDS            mKO2: mKO2 is a basic (constitutively fluorescent) orange fluorescent protein published in 2008, derived from Verrillofungia concinna. It has moderate acid sensitivity.
  18974..19350   -  CDS            H2B (fragment): human histone H2B; HIST1H2BB
  19463..20113   -  CDS            P74 (fragment): PIF0_NPVAC - Experimental evidence at protein level: Swiss-Prot protein existence level 1. Plays an essential role for oral infectivity of occlusion- derived virus (ODV) and functions also in host midgut attachment and fusion by binding to a specific host receptor. From Autographa californica nuclear polyhedrosis virus (AcMNPV).
