[The description below was written by a language model from this plasmid's Addgene catalogue record and pLannotate feature annotations shown in this document.]
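Description:
pDC-UAS-nBitbow1.0(miniW) is a 20.2 kb Drosophila transgenesis and insect expression plasmid built on pDC-MUH. That backbone is a derivative of pJFRC-MUH in which the restriction sites flanking the two 5xUAS blocks were altered and the SV40 polyadenylation signal was replaced by a p10 polyA. In E. coli it is maintained through a high-copy ColE1/pUC-type origin and selected with ampicillin (bla). A φC31 attB site allows integrase-mediated insertion into attP landing sites in the fly genome. The mini-white eye-colour marker identifies transformants.

The payload is five tandem, independent expression modules. Each has two 5xUAS blocks (10xUAS) upstream of an hsp70 basal promoter, so transcription depends on Gal4. In every module, a fluorescent protein fused at its N terminus to human histone H2B, for nuclear localisation, lies in the reverse orientation relative to its promoter and is therefore silent by default. The reporters are mAmetrine, tdKatushka2 (annotated as two Katushka2S copies joined by a linker), mNeonGreen, mTFP1 and mKusabira-Orange2. The purpose field calls the far-red reporter mKate2, whereas the insert list and annotation indicate tandem Katushka2.

Inverted minimal FRT pairs are annotated around the Katushka and mNeonGreen cassettes. The other three modules have unannotated gaps in the corresponding positions, plausibly holding variant FRT sites the software did not recognise, though the record does not confirm this. The AcMNPV "P74 fragment" hits after each module probably correspond to the p10 polyA region.

Flp recombination can flip each cassette independently into the sense orientation. Each colour thus acts as an on/off bit, and cells acquire combinatorial nuclear colour codes. The associated publication used this system for multispectral lineage tracing of neurons in the Drosophila peripheral nervous system.
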