Addgene plasmid #138329: pDC-UAS-nBitbow1.0(miniW)
Purpose: Drosophila attB-targeting plasmid that contains UAS driving nBitbow1.0 cassette. Expresses combinations of nuclear mAmetrine, mTFP, mNeonGree, mKusabira-Orange2, and mKate2 upon Flp recombination.
Depositing lab: Dawen Cai. Depositing organization: University of Michigan. Publication: Identification of Neuronal Lineages in the Drosophila Peripheral Nervous System with a "Digital" Multi-spectral Lineage Tracing System. Veling MW, Li Y, Veling MT, Litts C, Michki N, Liu H, Ye B, Cai D. Cell Rep. 2019 Dec 3;29(10):3303-3312.e3. doi: 10.1016/j.celrep.2019.10.124. PubMed 31801091.
Backbone
  Vector backbone: pDC-MUH
  Backbone manufacturer: Cai Lab
  Backbone size w/o insert (bp): 6564
  Total vector size (bp): 20247
  Modifications to backbone: pDC-MUH is modified from pJFRC-MUH (Addgene#26213). Original restriction sites flanking the two 5xUAS sequences are modified. SV40pA is replaced by p10pA.
  Vector type: Insect Expression
Growth in bacteria
  Bacterial resistance: Ampicillin, 100 μg/mL
  Growth temperature: 37°C
  Growth strain: DH5alpha
  Copy number: High Copy
Gene/Insert 1
  Gene/Insert name: mAmetrine
  Promoter: 10xUAS
  Tag / fusion protein: human H2B (N terminal on insert)
  Cloning method: Gibson Cloning
  Sequencing primers: 5′ CTGCTCGTTGGGGTCTTTGAACAGCTTGCT; 3′ CACCCTGTCTTACGGCGTGCAGTGCTTCGC
Gene/Insert 2
  Gene/Insert name: tdKatushka2
  Promoter: 10xUAS
  Tag / fusion protein: human H2B (N terminal on insert)
  Cloning method: Gibson Cloning
  Sequencing primers: 5′ GGTGCCATGCCCGCTGTG; 3′ CCTCCTCCGAGGACAACAACATGGCCATGG
Gene/Insert 3
  Gene/Insert name: mNeonGreen
  Promoter: 10xUAS
  Tag / fusion protein: human H2B (N terminal on insert)
  Cloning method: Gibson Cloning
  Sequencing primers: 5′ AGTGCTCCGGTAGCGCTTGCCATTT; 3′ CGGCTACCAAGTCCATCGCACAAT
Gene/Insert 4
  Gene/Insert name: mTFP1
  Promoter: 10xUAS
  Tag / fusion protein: human H2B (N terminal on insert)
  Cloning method: Gibson Cloning
  Sequencing primers: 5′ AGGCGAACGCGGTGGTCAGAATGT; 3′ ACCACAATGGGCGTAATCAAGCCCGACATG
Gene/Insert 5
  Gene/Insert name: mKusabira-Orange2
  Promoter: 10xUAS
  Tag / fusion protein: human H2B (N terminal on insert)
  Cloning method: Gibson Cloning
  Sequencing primers: 5′ CTTGTAAGTAGTCTTCATTTGGCATTTGTGATT; 3′ GTGTCCCACGTGTTCTGTTACGGCCACAGAGTTTTTACC
Terms and licenses: Academic/Nonprofit Terms; Industry Terms: Not Available to Industry
Depositor comments: Source of fluorescent proteins: mAmetrine https://doi.org/10.1038/nmeth.1207 mTFP1 https://doi.org/10.1042/BJ20060874 mNeonGreen https://doi.org/10.1038/nmeth.2413 Kusabira-Orange2 https://doi.org/10.1016/j.cell.2007.12.033 tdKatushka2 https://doi.org/10.1042/BJ20081949
How to cite: pDC-UAS-nBitbow1.0(miniW) was a gift from Dawen Cai (Addgene plasmid # 138329 ; http://n2t.net/addgene:138329 ; RRID:Addgene_138329)
