LOCUS       Exported 20246 bp ds-DNA circular SYN 12-MAY-2021
DEFINITION  Drosophila attB-targeting plasmid that contains UAS driving
            nBitbow1.0 cassette. Expresses combinations of nuclear mAmetrine,
            mTFP, mNeonGree, mKusabira-Orange2, and mKate2 upon Flp
            recombination..
ACCESSION   .
VERSION     .
KEYWORDS    pDC-UAS-nBitbow1.0(miniW)
SOURCE      synthetic DNA construct
  ORGANISM  synthetic DNA construct
REFERENCE   1 (bases 1 to 20246)
  AUTHORS   Veling MW, Li Y, Veling MT, Litts C, Michki N, Liu H, Ye B, Cai D
  TITLE     Identification of Neuronal Lineages in the Drosophila Peripheral
            Nervous System with a ""Digital"" Multi-spectral Lineage Tracing
            System.
  JOURNAL   Cell Rep. 2019 Dec 3;29(10):3303-3312.e3. doi:
            10.1016/j.celrep.2019.10.124.
  PUBMED    31801091
REFERENCE   2 (bases 1 to 20246)
  AUTHORS   .
  TITLE     Direct Submission
  JOURNAL   Exported May 12, 2021 from SnapGene Server 1.1.58
            http://www.snapgene.com
FEATURES             Location/Qualifiers
     source          1..20246
                     /organism="synthetic DNA construct"
                     /mol_type="other DNA"
     promoter        31..135
                     /gene="bla"
                     /label=AmpR promoter
     CDS             136..996
                     /codon_start=1
                     /gene="bla"
                     /product="beta-lactamase"
                     /label=AmpR
                     /note="confers resistance to ampicillin, carbenicillin, and
                     related antibiotics"
                     /translation="MSIQHFRVALIPFFAAFCLPVFAHPETLVKVKDAEDQLGARVGYI
                     ELDLNSGKILESFRPEERFPMMSTFKVLLCGAVLSRIDAGQEQLGRRIHYSQNDLVEYS
                     PVTEKHLTDGMTVRELCSAAITMSDNTAANLLLTTIGGPKELTAFLHNMGDHVTRLDRW
                     EPELNEAIPNDERDTTMPVAMATTLRKLLTGELLTLASRQQLIDWMEADKVAGPLLRSA
                     LPAGWFIADKSGAGERGSRGIIAALGPDGKPSRIVVIYTTGSQATMDERNRQIAEIGAS
                     LIKHW"
     primer_bind     complement(354..373)
                     /label=Amp-R
                     /note="Ampicillin resistance gene, reverse primer"
     rep_origin      1167..1755
                     /direction=RIGHT
                     /label=ori
                     /note="high-copy-number ColE1/pMB1/pBR322/pUC origin of
                     replication"
     primer_bind     1656..1675
                     /label=pBR322ori-F
                     /note="pBR322 origin, forward primer"
     protein_bind    1842..1911
                     /label=attB
                     /bound_moiety="phage phi-C31 integrase"
                     /note="attB site for the phi-C31 integrase (Groth et al.,
                     2000)"
     primer_bind     complement(2136..2154)
                     /label=pCasper-F
                     /note="Drosophila mini-white gene, reverse primer"
     CDS             join(2606..2677,3079..3352,3427..4081,4143..4458,4662..4793
                     ,4864..5478)
                     /codon_start=1
                     /gene="white"
                     /product="Drosophila white gene eye color pigment"
                     /label=mini-white
                     /note="This is a modified version of the white gene lacking
                     part of the first intron."
                     /translation="MGQEDQELLIRGGSKHPSAEHLNNGDSGAASQSCINQGFGQAKNY
                     GTLRPPSPPEDSGSGSGQLAENLTYAWHNMDIFGAVNQPGSGWRQLVNRTRGLFCNERH
                     IPAPRKHLLKNVCGVAYPGELLAVMGSSGAGKTTLLNALAFRSPQGIQVSPSGMRLLNG
                     QPVDAKEMQARCAYVQQDDLFIGSLTAREHLIFQAMVRMPRHLTYRQRVARVDQVIQEL
                     SLSKCQHTIIGVPGRVKGLSGGERKRLAFASEALTDPPLLICDEPTSGLDSFTAHSVVQ
                     VLKKLSQKGKTVILTIHQPSSELFELFDKILLMAEGRVAFLGTPSEAVDFFSYVGAQCP
                     TNYNPADFYVQVLAVVPGREIESRDRIAKICDNFAISKVARDMEQLLATKNLEKPLEQP
                     ENGYTYKATWFMQFRAVLWRSWLSVLKEPLLVKVRLIQTTMVAILIGLIFLGQQLTQVG
                     VMNINGAIFLFLTNMTFQNVFATINVFTSELPVFMREARSRLYRCDTYFLGKTIAELPL
                     FLTVPLVFTAIAYPMIGLRAGVLHFFNCLALVTLVANVSTSFGYLISCASSSTSMALSV
                     GPPVIIPFLLFGGFFLNSGSVPVYLKWLSYLSWFRYANEGLLINQWADVEPGEISCTSS
                     NTTCPSSGKVILETLNFSAADLPLDYVGLAILIVSFRVLAYLALRLRARRKE"
     protein_bind    6513..6607
                     /label=5X UAS
                     /bound_moiety="GAL4"
                     /note="five tandem copies of the ""ScaI site"" 17-mer
                     CGGAGTACTGTCCTCCG, an upstream activating sequence (UAS)
                     that efficiently binds yeast Gal4 (Webster et al., 1988;
                     Pfeiffer et al., 2010)"
     protein_bind    6653..6747
                     /label=5X UAS
                     /bound_moiety="GAL4"
                     /note="five tandem copies of the ""ScaI site"" 17-mer
                     CGGAGTACTGTCCTCCG, an upstream activating sequence (UAS)
                     that efficiently binds yeast Gal4 (Webster et al., 1988;
                     Pfeiffer et al., 2010)"
     promoter        6778..7016
                     /label=hsp70 promoter
                     /note="Drosophila melanogaster hsp70Bb promoter"
     CDS             complement(7098..7127)
                     /codon_start=1
                     /product="Myc (human c-Myc proto-oncogene) epitope tag"
                     /label=Myc
                     /translation="EQKLISEEDL"
     CDS             complement(7137..7856)
                     /codon_start=1
                     /product="photostable yellow fluorescent protein with a
                     large Stokes shift, excitable with violet light (Ai et al.,
                     2008)"
                     /label=mAmetrine1.1
                     /translation="MVSKGEELFTGVVPILVELDGDVNGHRFSVRGEGEGDATNGKLTL
                     KFICTSGELPVPWPTLVTTLSYGVQCFARYPDHMKQHDFFKSAMPEGYVQERTISFKDD
                     GSYRTRAEVKFEGDTLVNRIELKGIDFKEDGNILGHKLEYNMNAWDAYITADKQKNGIK
                     ANFKIEHNVKDGGVQLADAYQQNTPIGDGSVLLPDNHYLSFQSKLFKDPNEQRDHMVLL
                     EFVTAAGITPGMDELYK"
     primer_bind     7790..7811
                     /label=EGFP-N
                     /note="EGFP, reverse primer"
     regulatory      7853..7862
                     /regulatory_class="other"
                     /note="vertebrate consensus sequence for strong initiation
                     of translation (Kozak, 1987)"
     CDS             complement(7878..8252)
                     /codon_start=1
                     /gene="HIST1H2BB"
                     /product="human histone H2B"
                     /label=H2B
                     /translation="MPEPSKSAPAPKKGSKKAITKAQKKDGKKRKRSRKESYSIYVYKV
                     LKQVHPDTGISSKAMGIMNSFVNDIFERIAGEASRLAHYNKRSTITSREIQTAVRLLLP
                     GELAKHAVSEGTKAVTKYTSS"
     protein_bind    9132..9226
                     /label=5X UAS
                     /bound_moiety="GAL4"
                     /note="five tandem copies of the ""ScaI site"" 17-mer
                     CGGAGTACTGTCCTCCG, an upstream activating sequence (UAS)
                     that efficiently binds yeast Gal4 (Webster et al., 1988;
                     Pfeiffer et al., 2010)"
     protein_bind    9272..9366
                     /label=5X UAS
                     /bound_moiety="GAL4"
                     /note="five tandem copies of the ""ScaI site"" 17-mer
                     CGGAGTACTGTCCTCCG, an upstream activating sequence (UAS)
                     that efficiently binds yeast Gal4 (Webster et al., 1988;
                     Pfeiffer et al., 2010)"
     promoter        9397..9635
                     /label=hsp70 promoter
                     /note="Drosophila melanogaster hsp70Bb promoter"
     protein_bind    9645..9678
                     /label=FRT (minimal)
                     /bound_moiety="FLP recombinase from the Saccharomyces
                     cerevisiae 2u plasmid"
                     /note="supports FLP-mediated excision but not integration
                     (Turan and Bode, 2011)"
     CDS             complement(9715..9744)
                     /codon_start=1
                     /product="Myc (human c-Myc proto-oncogene) epitope tag"
                     /label=Myc
                     /translation="EQKLISEEDL"
     CDS             complement(9771..10475)
                     /codon_start=1
                     /product="improved version of the oligomeric far-red
                     fluorescent protein TurboFP635/Katushka (Luker et al.,
                     2015)"
                     /label=Katushka2S
                     /note="mammalian codon-optimized"
                     /translation="MVGEDSVLITENMHMKLYMEGTVNDHHFKCTSEGEGKPYEGTQTM
                     KIKVVEGGPLPFAFDILATSFMYGSKTFINHTQGIPDFFKQSFPEGFTWERITTYEDGG
                     VLTATQDTSLQNGCLIYNVKINGVNFPSNGPVMQKKTLGWEASTEMLYPADSGLRGHAQ
                     MALKLVGGGYLHCSLKTTYRSKKPAKNLKMPGFYFVDRRLERIKEADKETYVEQHEMAV
                     ARYCDLPSKLGHS"
     CDS             complement(9771..10475)
                     /codon_start=1
                     /product="far-red-shifted derivative of red fluorescent
                     protein from Entacmaea quadricolor, also known as Katushka
                     (Shcherbo et al., 2007)"
                     /label=TurboFP635
                     /note="mammalian codon-optimized"
                     /translation="MVGEDSVLITENMHMKLYMEGTVNDHHFKCTSEGEGKPYEGTQTM
                     KIKVVEGGPLPFAFDILATSFMYGSKTFINHTQGIPDFFKQSFPEGFTWERITTYEDGG
                     VLTATQDTSLQNGCLIYNVKINGVNFPSNGPVMQKKTLGWEASTEMLYPADSGLRGHAQ
                     MALKLVGGGYLHCSLKTTYRSKKPAKNLKMPGFYFVDRRLERIKEADKETYVEQHEMAV
                     ARYCDLPSKLGHS"
     CDS             complement(10545..11249)
                     /codon_start=1
                     /product="improved version of the oligomeric far-red
                     fluorescent protein TurboFP635/Katushka (Luker et al.,
                     2015)"
                     /label=Katushka2S
                     /note="mammalian codon-optimized"
                     /translation="MVGEDSVLITENMHMKLYMEGTVNDHHFKCTSEGEGKPYEGTQTM
                     KIKVVEGGPLPFAFDILATSFMYGSKTFINHTQGIPDFFKQSFPEGFTWERITTYEDGG
                     VLTATQDTSLQNGCLIYNVKINGVNFPSNGPVMQKKTLGWEASTEMLYPADSGLRGHAQ
                     MALKLVGGGYLHCSLKTTYRSKKPAKNLKMPGFYFVDRRLERIKEADKETYVEQHEMAV
                     ARYCDLPSKLGHS"
     CDS             complement(10545..11249)
                     /codon_start=1
                     /product="far-red-shifted derivative of red fluorescent
                     protein from Entacmaea quadricolor, also known as Katushka
                     (Shcherbo et al., 2007)"
                     /label=TurboFP635
                     /note="mammalian codon-optimized"
                     /translation="MVGEDSVLITENMHMKLYMEGTVNDHHFKCTSEGEGKPYEGTQTM
                     KIKVVEGGPLPFAFDILATSFMYGSKTFINHTQGIPDFFKQSFPEGFTWERITTYEDGG
                     VLTATQDTSLQNGCLIYNVKINGVNFPSNGPVMQKKTLGWEASTEMLYPADSGLRGHAQ
                     MALKLVGGGYLHCSLKTTYRSKKPAKNLKMPGFYFVDRRLERIKEADKETYVEQHEMAV
                     ARYCDLPSKLGHS"
     regulatory      11246..11255
                     /regulatory_class="other"
                     /note="vertebrate consensus sequence for strong initiation
                     of translation (Kozak, 1987)"
     CDS             complement(11271..11645)
                     /codon_start=1
                     /gene="HIST1H2BB"
                     /product="human histone H2B"
                     /label=H2B
                     /translation="MPEPSKSAPAPKKGSKKAITKAQKKDGKKRKRSRKESYSIYVYKV
                     LKQVHPDTGISSKAMGIMNSFVNDIFERIAGEASRLAHYNKRSTITSREIQTAVRLLLP
                     GELAKHAVSEGTKAVTKYTSS"
     protein_bind    complement(11698..11731)
                     /label=FRT (minimal)
                     /bound_moiety="FLP recombinase from the Saccharomyces
                     cerevisiae 2u plasmid"
                     /note="supports FLP-mediated excision but not integration
                     (Turan and Bode, 2011)"
     protein_bind    12521..12615
                     /label=5X UAS
                     /bound_moiety="GAL4"
                     /note="five tandem copies of the ""ScaI site"" 17-mer
                     CGGAGTACTGTCCTCCG, an upstream activating sequence (UAS)
                     that efficiently binds yeast Gal4 (Webster et al., 1988;
                     Pfeiffer et al., 2010)"
     protein_bind    12661..12755
                     /label=5X UAS
                     /bound_moiety="GAL4"
                     /note="five tandem copies of the ""ScaI site"" 17-mer
                     CGGAGTACTGTCCTCCG, an upstream activating sequence (UAS)
                     that efficiently binds yeast Gal4 (Webster et al., 1988;
                     Pfeiffer et al., 2010)"
     promoter        12786..13024
                     /label=hsp70 promoter
                     /note="Drosophila melanogaster hsp70Bb promoter"
     protein_bind    13034..13067
                     /label=FRT (minimal)
                     /bound_moiety="FLP recombinase from the Saccharomyces
                     cerevisiae 2u plasmid"
                     /note="supports FLP-mediated excision but not integration
                     (Turan and Bode, 2011)"
     CDS             complement(13104..13133)
                     /codon_start=1
                     /product="Myc (human c-Myc proto-oncogene) epitope tag"
                     /label=Myc
                     /translation="EQKLISEEDL"
     CDS             complement(13142..13852)
                     /codon_start=1
                     /product="bright monomeric yellow-green fluorescent protein
                     derived from LanYFP (Shaner et al., 2013)"
                     /label=mNeonGreen
                     /translation="MVSKGEEDNMASLPATHELHIFGSINGVDFDMVGQGTGNPNDGYE
                     ELNLKSTKGDLQFSPWILVPHIGYGFHQYLPYPDGMSPFQAAMVDGSGYQVHRTMQFED
                     GASLTVNYRYTYEGSHIKGEAQVKGTGFPADGPVMTNSLTAADWCRSKKTYPNDKTIIS
                     TFKWSYTTGNGKRYRSTARTTYTFAKPMAANYLKNQPMYVFRKTELKHSKTELNFKEWQ
                     KAFTDVMGMDELYK"
     regulatory      13588..13597
                     /regulatory_class="other"
                     /note="vertebrate consensus sequence for strong initiation
                     of translation (Kozak, 1987)"
     regulatory      13849..13858
                     /regulatory_class="other"
                     /note="vertebrate consensus sequence for strong initiation
                     of translation (Kozak, 1987)"
     CDS             complement(13874..14248)
                     /codon_start=1
                     /gene="HIST1H2BB"
                     /product="human histone H2B"
                     /label=H2B
                     /translation="MPEPSKSAPAPKKGSKKAITKAQKKDGKKRKRSRKESYSIYVYKV
                     LKQVHPDTGISSKAMGIMNSFVNDIFERIAGEASRLAHYNKRSTITSREIQTAVRLLLP
                     GELAKHAVSEGTKAVTKYTSS"
     protein_bind    complement(14301..14334)
                     /label=FRT (minimal)
                     /bound_moiety="FLP recombinase from the Saccharomyces
                     cerevisiae 2u plasmid"
                     /note="supports FLP-mediated excision but not integration
                     (Turan and Bode, 2011)"
     protein_bind    15075..15169
                     /label=5X UAS
                     /bound_moiety="GAL4"
                     /note="five tandem copies of the ""ScaI site"" 17-mer
                     CGGAGTACTGTCCTCCG, an upstream activating sequence (UAS)
                     that efficiently binds yeast Gal4 (Webster et al., 1988;
                     Pfeiffer et al., 2010)"
     protein_bind    15215..15309
                     /label=5X UAS
                     /bound_moiety="GAL4"
                     /note="five tandem copies of the ""ScaI site"" 17-mer
                     CGGAGTACTGTCCTCCG, an upstream activating sequence (UAS)
                     that efficiently binds yeast Gal4 (Webster et al., 1988;
                     Pfeiffer et al., 2010)"
     promoter        15340..15578
                     /label=hsp70 promoter
                     /note="Drosophila melanogaster hsp70Bb promoter"
     CDS             complement(15657..15686)
                     /codon_start=1
                     /product="Myc (human c-Myc proto-oncogene) epitope tag"
                     /label=Myc
                     /translation="EQKLISEEDL"
     CDS             complement(15696..16406)
                     /codon_start=1
                     /product="monomeric teal (cyan) fluorescent protein (Ai et
                     al., 2006)"
                     /label=mTFP1
                     /note="mammalian codon-optimized"
                     /translation="MVSKGEETTMGVIKPDMKIKLKMEGNVNGHAFVIEGEGEGKPYDG
                     TNTINLEVKEGAPLPFSYDILTTAFAYGNRAFTKYPDDIPNYFKQSFPEGYSWERTMTF
                     EDKGIVKVKSDISMEEDSFIYEIHLKGENFPPNGPVMQKKTTGWDASTERMYVRDGVLK
                     GDVKHKLLLEGGGHHRVDFKTIYRAKKAVKLPDYHFVDHRIEILNHDKDYNKVTVYESA
                     VARNSTDGMDELYK"
     regulatory      16403..16412
                     /regulatory_class="other"
                     /note="vertebrate consensus sequence for strong initiation
                     of translation (Kozak, 1987)"
     CDS             complement(16428..16802)
                     /codon_start=1
                     /gene="HIST1H2BB"
                     /product="human histone H2B"
                     /label=H2B
                     /translation="MPEPSKSAPAPKKGSKKAITKAQKKDGKKRKRSRKESYSIYVYKV
                     LKQVHPDTGISSKAMGIMNSFVNDIFERIAGEASRLAHYNKRSTITSREIQTAVRLLLP
                     GELAKHAVSEGTKAVTKYTSS"
     protein_bind    17682..17776
                     /label=5X UAS
                     /bound_moiety="GAL4"
                     /note="five tandem copies of the ""ScaI site"" 17-mer
                     CGGAGTACTGTCCTCCG, an upstream activating sequence (UAS)
                     that efficiently binds yeast Gal4 (Webster et al., 1988;
                     Pfeiffer et al., 2010)"
     protein_bind    17822..17916
                     /label=5X UAS
                     /bound_moiety="GAL4"
                     /note="five tandem copies of the ""ScaI site"" 17-mer
                     CGGAGTACTGTCCTCCG, an upstream activating sequence (UAS)
                     that efficiently binds yeast Gal4 (Webster et al., 1988;
                     Pfeiffer et al., 2010)"
     promoter        17947..18185
                     /label=hsp70 promoter
                     /note="Drosophila melanogaster hsp70Bb promoter"
     CDS             complement(18259..18288)
                     /codon_start=1
                     /product="Myc (human c-Myc proto-oncogene) epitope tag"
                     /label=Myc
                     /translation="EQKLISEEDL"
     CDS             complement(18297..18953)
                     /codon_start=1
                     /product="monomeric Kusabira-Orange 2 fluorescent protein"
                     /label=mKO2
                     /translation="MVSVIKPEMKMRYYMDGSVNGHEFTIEGEGTGRPYEGHQEMTLRV
                     TMAEGGPMPFAFDLVSHVFCYGHRVFTKYPEEIPDYFKQAFPEGLSWERSLEFEDGGSA
                     SVSAHISLRGNTFYHKSKFTGVNFPADGPIMQNQSVDWEPSTEKITASDGVLKGDVTMY
                     LKLEGGGNHKCQMKTTYKAAKEILEMPGDHYIGHRLVRKTEGNITEQVEDAVAHS"
     regulatory      18950..18959
                     /regulatory_class="other"
                     /note="vertebrate consensus sequence for strong initiation
                     of translation (Kozak, 1987)"
     CDS             complement(18975..19349)
                     /codon_start=1
                     /gene="HIST1H2BB"
                     /product="human histone H2B"
                     /label=H2B
                     /translation="MPEPSKSAPAPKKGSKKAITKAQKKDGKKRKRSRKESYSIYVYKV
                     LKQVHPDTGISSKAMGIMNSFVNDIFERIAGEASRLAHYNKRSTITSREIQTAVRLLLP
                     GELAKHAVSEGTKAVTKYTSS"
     primer_bind     complement(20192..20210)
                     /label=pBRforEco
                     /note="pBR322 vectors, upsteam of EcoRI site, forward
                     primer"
ORIGIN
        1 gactcaggtg gcacttttcg gggaaatgtg cgcggaaccc ctatttgttt atttttctaa
       61 atacattcaa atatgtatcc gctcatgaga caataaccct gataaatgct tcaataatat
      121 tgaaaaagga agagtatgag tattcaacat ttccgtgtcg cccttattcc cttttttgcg
      181 gcattttgcc ttcctgtttt tgctcaccca gaaacgctgg tgaaagtaaa agatgctgaa
      241 gatcagttgg gtgcacgagt gggttacatc gaactggatc tcaacagcgg taagatcctt
      301 gagagttttc gccccgaaga acgttttcca atgatgagca cttttaaagt tctgctatgt
      361 ggcgcggtat tatcccgtat tgacgccggg caagagcaac tcggtcgccg catacactat
      421 tctcagaatg acttggttga gtactcacca gtcacagaaa agcatcttac ggatggcatg
      481 acagtaagag aattatgcag tgctgccata accatgagtg ataacactgc ggccaactta
      541 cttctgacaa cgatcggagg accgaaggag ctaaccgctt ttttgcacaa catgggggat
      601 catgtaactc gccttgatcg ttgggaaccg gagctgaatg aagccatacc aaacgacgag
      661 cgtgacacca cgatgcctgt agcaatggca acaacgttgc gcaaactatt aactggcgaa
      721 ctacttactc tagcttcccg gcaacaatta atagactgga tggaggcgga taaagttgca
      781 ggaccacttc tgcgctcggc ccttccggct ggctggttta ttgctgataa atctggagcc
      841 ggtgagcgtg ggtctcgcgg tatcattgca gcactggggc cagatggtaa gccctcccgt
      901 atcgtagtta tctacacgac ggggagtcag gcaactatgg atgaacgaaa tagacagatc
      961 gctgagatag gtgcctcact gattaagcat tggtaactgt cagaccaagt ttactcatat
     1021 atactttaga ttgatttaaa acttcatttt taatttaaaa ggatctaggt gaagatcctt
     1081 tttgataatc tcatgaccaa aatcccttaa cgtgagtttt cgttccactg agcgtcagac
     1141 cccgtagaaa agatcaaagg atcttcttga gatccttttt ttctgcgcgt aatctgctgc
     1201 ttgcaaacaa aaaaaccacc gctaccagcg gtggtttgtt tgccggatca agagctacca
     1261 actctttttc cgaaggtaac tggcttcagc agagcgcaga taccaaatac tgttcttcta
     1321 gtgtagccgt agttaggcca ccacttcaag aactctgtag caccgcctac atacctcgct
     1381 ctgctaatcc tgttaccagt ggctgctgcc agtggcgata agtcgtgtct taccgggttg
     1441 gactcaagac gatagttacc ggataaggcg cagcggtcgg gctgaacggg gggttcgtgc
     1501 acacagccca gcttggagcg aacgacctac accgaactga gatacctaca gcgtgagcta
     1561 tgagaaagcg ccacgcttcc cgaagggaga aaggcggaca ggtatccggt aagcggcagg
     1621 gtcggaacag gagagcgcac gagggagctt ccagggggaa acgcctggta tctttatagt
     1681 cctgtcgggt ttcgccacct ctgacttgag cgtcgatttt tgtgatgctc gtcagggggg
     1741 cggagcctat ggaaaaacgc cagcaacgcg gcctttttac ggttcctggc cttttgctgg
     1801 ccttttgctc acatgttacc gtcgacgatg taggtcacgg tctcgaagcc gcggtgcggg
     1861 tgccagggcg tgcccttggg ctccccgggc gcgtactcca cctcacccat ctggtccatc
     1921 atgatgaacg ggtcgaggtg gcggtagttg atcccggcga acgcgcggcg caccgggaag
     1981 ccctcgccct cgaaaccgct gggcgcggtg gtcacggtga gcacgggacg tgcgacggcg
     2041 tcggcgggtg cggatacgcg gggcagcgtc agcgggttct cgacggtcac ggcgggcatg
     2101 tcgacaagcc gaacatatgg gcgcgcctag tatgtatgta agttaataaa acccattttt
     2161 gcggaaagta gataaaaaaa acattttttt tttttactgc actggatatc attgaactta
     2221 tctgatcagt tttaaattta cttcgatcca agggtatttg atgtaccagg ttctttcgat
     2281 tacctctcac tcaaaatgac attccactca aagtcagcgc tgtttgcctc cttctctgtc
     2341 cacagaaata tcgccgtctc tttcgccgct gcgtccgcta tctctttcgc caccgtttgt
     2401 agcgttacgt agcgtcaatg tccgccttca gttgcatttt gtcagcggtt tcgtgacgaa
     2461 gctccaagcg gtttacgcca tcaattaaac acaaagtgct gtgccaaaac tcctctcgct
     2521 tcttattttt gtttgttttt tgagtgattg gggtggtgat tggttttggg tgggtaagca
     2581 ggggaaagtg tgaaaaatcc cggcaatggg ccaagaggat caggagctat taattcgcgg
     2641 aggcagcaaa cacccatctg ccgagcatct gaacaatgtg agtagtacat gtgcatacat
     2701 cttaagttca cttgatctat aggaactgcg attgcaacat caaattgtct gcggcgtgag
     2761 aactgcgacc cacaaaaatc ccaaaccgca attgcacaaa caaatagtga cacgaaacag
     2821 attattctgg tagctgttct cgctatataa gacaattttt gagatcatat catgatcaag
     2881 acatctaaag gcattcattt tcgactatat tcttttttac aaaaaatata acaaccagat
     2941 attttaagct gatcctagat gcacaaaaaa taaataaaag tataaaccta cttcgtagga
     3001 tacttcgggg tactttttgt tcggggttag atgagcataa cgcttgtagt tgatatttga
     3061 gatcccctat cattgcaggg tgacagcgga gcggcttcgc agagctgcat taaccagggc
     3121 ttcgggcagg ccaaaaacta cggcacgctc cggccaccca gtccgccgga ggactccggt
     3181 tcagggagcg gccaactagc cgagaacctc acctatgcct ggcacaatat ggacatcttt
     3241 ggggcggtca atcagccggg ctccggatgg cggcagctgg tcaaccggac acgcggacta
     3301 ttctgcaacg agcgacacat accggcgccc aggaaacatt tgctcaagaa cggtgagttt
     3361 ctattcgcag tcggctgatc tgtgtgaaat cttaataaag ggtccaatta ccaatttgaa
     3421 actcagtttg cggcgtggcc tatccgggcg aacttttggc cgtgatgggc agttccggtg
     3481 ccggaaagac gaccctgctg aatgcccttg cctttcgatc gccgcagggc atccaagtat
     3541 cgccatccgg gatgcgactg ctcaatggcc aacctgtgga cgccaaggag atgcaggcca
     3601 ggtgcgccta tgtccagcag gatgacctct ttatcggctc cctaacggcc agggaacacc
     3661 tgattttcca agccatggtg cggatgccac gacatctgac ctatcggcag cgagtggccc
     3721 gcgtggatca ggtgatccag gagctttcgc tcagcaaatg tcagcacacg atcatcggtg
     3781 tgcccggcag ggtgaaaggt ctgtccggcg gagaaaggaa gcgtctggca ttcgcctccg
     3841 aggctctaac cgatccgccg cttctgatct gcgatgagcc cacctccgga ctggactcct
     3901 ttaccgccca cagcgtcgtc caggtgctga agaagctgtc gcagaagggc aagaccgtca
     3961 tcctgaccat tcatcagccg tcttccgagc tgtttgagct ctttgacaag atccttctga
     4021 tggccgaggg cagggtagct ttcttgggca ctcccagcga agccgtcgac ttcttttcct
     4081 agtgagttcg atgtgtttat taagggtatc tagtattaca taacatctca actcctatcc
     4141 agcgtgggtg cccagtgtcc taccaactac aatccggcgg acttttacgt acaggtgttg
     4201 gccgttgtgc ccggacggga gatcgagtcc cgtgatcgga tcgccaagat atgcgacaat
     4261 tttgccatta gcaaagtagc ccgggatatg gagcagttgt tggccaccaa aaatctggag
     4321 aagccactgg agcagccgga gaatgggtac acctacaagg ccacctggtt catgcagttc
     4381 cgggcggtcc tgtggcgatc ctggctgtcg gtgctcaagg aaccactcct cgtaaaagtg
     4441 cgacttattc agacaacggt gagtggttcc agtggaaaca aatgatataa cgcttacaat
     4501 tcttggaaac aaattcgcta gattttagat agaattgcct gattccacac ccttcttagt
     4561 ttttttcaat gagatgtata gtttatagtt ttgcagaaga taaataaatt tcatttaact
     4621 cgcgaatatt aatgagatgc gagtaacatt ttaatttgca gatggttgcc atcttgattg
     4681 gcctcatctt tttgggccaa caactcacgc aagtgggtgt gatgaatatc aacggagcca
     4741 tcttcctctt cctgaccaac atgacctttc aaaacgtctt tgccacgata aatgtaagtc
     4801 atgtttagaa tacatttgca tttcaataat ttactaactt tctaatgaat cgattcgatt
     4861 taggtgttca cctcagagct gccagttttt atgagggagg cccgaagtcg actttatcgc
     4921 tgtgacacat actttctggg caaaacgatt gccgaattgc cgctttttct cacagtgcca
     4981 ctggtcttca cggcgattgc ctatccgatg atcggactgc gggccggagt gctgcacttc
     5041 ttcaactgcc tggcgctggt cactctggtg gccaatgtgt caacgtcctt cggatatcta
     5101 atatcctgcg ccagctcctc gacctcgatg gcgctgtctg tgggtccgcc ggttatcata
     5161 ccattcctgc tctttggcgg cttcttcttg aactcgggct cggtgccagt atacctcaaa
     5221 tggttgtcgt acctctcatg gttccgttac gccaacgagg gtctgctgat taaccaatgg
     5281 gcggacgtgg agccgggcga aattagctgc acatcgtcga acaccacgtg ccccagttcg
     5341 ggcaaggtca tcctggagac gcttaacttc tccgccgccg atctgccgct ggactacgtg
     5401 ggtctggcca ttctcatcgt gagcttccgg gtgctcgcat atctggctct aagacttcgg
     5461 gcccgacgca aggagtagcc gacatatatc cgaaataact gcttgttttt tttttttacc
     5521 attattacca tcgtgtttac tgtttattgc cccctcaaaa agctaatgta attatatttg
     5581 tgccaataaa aacaagatat gacctataga atacaagtat ttccccttcg aacatcccca
     5641 caagtagact ttggatttgt cttctaacca aaagacttac acacctgcat accttacatc
     5701 aaaaactcgt ttatcgctac ataaaacacc gggatatatt ttttatatac atacttttca
     5761 aatcgcgcgc cctcttcata attcacctcc accacaccac gtttcgtagt tgctctttcg
     5821 ctgtctccca cccgctctcc gcaacacatt caccttttgt tcgacgacct tggagcgact
     5881 gtcgttagtt ccgcgcgatt cggttcgctc aaatggttcc gagtggttca tttcgtctca
     5941 atagaaatta gtaataaata tttgtatgta caatttattt gctccaatat atttgtatat
     6001 atttccctca cagctatatt tattctaatt taatattatg actttttaag gtaatttttt
     6061 gtgacctgtt cggagtgatt agcgttacaa tttgaactga aagtgacatc cagtgtttgt
     6121 tccttgtgta gatgcatctc aaaaaaatgg tgggcataat agggttgttt atatatatca
     6181 aaaataacaa ctataataat aagaatacat ttaatttaga aaatgcttgg atttcactgg
     6241 aactagggcg cgcctccgga acataatggt gcagggcgct gacttccgcg cttccagact
     6301 ttacgaaaca cggaaaccga agaccattca tgttgttgct caggtcgcag acgttttgca
     6361 gcagcagtcg cttcacgttc gctcgcgtat cggtgattca ttctgctaac cagtaaggca
     6421 accccgccag cctagccggg tcctcaacga caggagcacg atcatgcgca cccgtggcca
     6481 gggccgacgc tagtcctaac atgcctgcag gtcggagtac tgtcctccga gcggagtact
     6541 gtcctccgag cggagtactg tcctccgagc ggagtactgt cctccgagcg gagtactgtc
     6601 ctccgagcgg agactctagc cctagcgacg tcaagcttgc atgcctgcag gtcggagtac
     6661 tgtcctccga gcggagtact gtcctccgag cggagtactg tcctccgagc ggagtactgt
     6721 cctccgagcg gagtactgtc ctccgagcgg agactctagc cctagcgacg tcgagcgccg
     6781 gagtataaat agaggcgctt cgtctacgga gcgacaattc aattcaaaca agcaaagtga
     6841 acacgtcgct aagcgaaagc taagcaaata aacaagcgca gctgaacaag ctaaacaatc
     6901 tgcagtaaag tgcaagttaa agtgaatcaa ttaaaagtaa ccagcaacca agtaaatcaa
     6961 ctgcaactac tgaaatctgc caagaagtaa ttattgaata caagaagaga actctgaata
     7021 gatcagaagt tcctattctt caaatagtat aggaacttcg atctcgatgc cgtgcggcca
     7081 tactagtcga acctatgcag atcctcttct gagatgagtt tttgttcgcg gccgctttac
     7141 ttgtacagct cgtccatgcc gggagttatc ccggcggcgg taacgaactc cagcaggacc
     7201 atgtgatcgc gctgctcgtt ggggtctttg aacagcttgc tctggaagct caggtagtgg
     7261 ttgtcaggca gcagcacgga gccgtcgccg atgggggtgt tctgctggta cgcgtcggcg
     7321 agctgcacgc cgccgtcctt gacgttgtgc tcgatcttga agttcgcttt gatgccgttc
     7381 ttctgcttgt cggccgtgat atacgcgtcc cacgcgttca tgttgtactc cagcttgtgc
     7441 cccaggatgt tgccgtcctc cttgaagtcg atgcccttca gctcgatgcg gttcaccagg
     7501 gtgtcgccct cgaacttcac ctcggcgcgg gtcctgtagc tgccgtcgtc cttgaaggag
     7561 atggtgcgct cctggacgta gccttcgggc atggcggact tgaagaagtc gtgctgcttc
     7621 atgtggtcgg ggtagcgggc gaagcactgc acgccgtaag acagggtggt cacgagggtg
     7681 ggccagggca cgggcagctc gccggaggtg cagatgaact tcagggtcag cttgccgttg
     7741 gtggcatcgc cctcgccctc gccgcgcacg ctgaacctgt ggccgtttac gtcgccgtcc
     7801 agctcgacca ggatgggcac caccccggtg aacagctcct cgcccttgct gaccatggtg
     7861 gcgaccggtg gatccttaga gctagtgtac ttggtaactg ccttagtgcc ctcggacaca
     7921 gcatgcttag ccagctcccc aggcagcagc aggcgcacag ccgtctgaat ctccctggag
     7981 gtgatggtcg agcgcttatt gtagtgagcc aggcgagaag cctcgcccgc gatgcgctcg
     8041 aagatgtcgt tgacgaagga gttcatgatc cccatggcct tggatgagat gccggtgtcg
     8101 gggtggacct gcttcagaac cttgtacaca tagatagaat agctctcctt gcggctgcgc
     8161 ttacgcttct taccatcctt cttctgcgcc ttagtgatag ccttcttaga acccttttta
     8221 ggggctggag cagacttaga gggttcaggc atggtggcgg taccctcgag ccagatctgc
     8281 tagcactagg gtctggtcgg cctggaagtt cctatactat ttgaagaata ggaacttcgt
     8341 cgagggtacc tctagaatga atcgttttta aaataacaaa tcaattgttt tataatattc
     8401 gtacgattct ttgattatgt aataaaatgt gatcattagg aagattacga aaaatataaa
     8461 aaatatgagt tctgtgtgta taacaaatgc tgtaaacgcc acaattgtgt ttgttgcaaa
     8521 taaacccatg attatttgat taaaattgtt gttttctttg ttcatagaca atagtgtgtt
     8581 ttgcctaaac gtgtactgca taaactccat gcgagtgtat agcgagctag tggctaacgc
     8641 ttgccccacc aaagtagatt cgtcaaaatc ctcaatttca tcaccctcct ccaagtttaa
     8701 catttggccg tcggaattaa cttctaaaga tgccacataa tctaataaat gaaatagaga
     8761 ttcaaacgtg gcgtcatcgt ccgtttcgac catttccgaa aagaactcgg gcataaactc
     8821 tatgatttct ctggacgtgg tgttgtcgaa actctcaaag tacgcagtca ggaacgtgcg
     8881 cgacatgtcg tcgggaaact cgcgcggaaa catgttgttg taaccgaacg ggtcccatag
     8941 cgccaaaacc aaatctgcca gcgtcaatag aatgagcacg atgccgacaa tggagctggc
     9001 ttggatagcg attcgagtta ggcatacgtt ccacacctag cttggttagc ctagccgggt
     9061 cctcaacgac aggagcacga tcatgcgcac ccgtggccag ggccgacgct agtcctaaca
     9121 tgcctgcagg tcggagtact gtcctccgag cggagtactg tcctccgagc ggagtactgt
     9181 cctccgagcg gagtactgtc ctccgagcgg agtactgtcc tccgagcgga gactctagcc
     9241 ctagcgacgt caagcttgca tgcctgcagg tcggagtact gtcctccgag cggagtactg
     9301 tcctccgagc ggagtactgt cctccgagcg gagtactgtc ctccgagcgg agtactgtcc
     9361 tccgagcgga gactctagcc ctagcgacgt cgagcgccgg agtataaata gaggcgcttc
     9421 gtctacggag cgacaattca attcaaacaa gcaaagtgaa cacgtcgcta agcgaaagct
     9481 aagcaaataa acaagcgcag ctgaacaagc taaacaatct gcagtaaagt gcaagttaaa
     9541 gtgaatcaat taaaagtaac cagcaaccaa gtaaatcaac tgcaactact gaaatctgcc
     9601 aagaagtaat tattgaatac aagaagagaa ctctgaatag atcagaagtt cctattctct
     9661 agaaggtata ggaacttcga tctcgatgcc gtgctagaac tagtcgaacc tatgcagatc
     9721 ctcttctgag atgagttttt gttcgcggcc gctcaagatc tgagtccgga gctgtgcccc
     9781 agtttgctag gcaggtcgca gtacctggcc acagccatct cgtgctgctc gacgtaggtc
     9841 tctttgtcgg cctccttgat tctttccagt ctcctgtcca cgaagtagaa gccgggcatc
     9901 ttgaggttct tagcgggttt cttggatctg tatgtggtct tgagggagca gtgcaggtag
     9961 cccccgccca cgagcttcag ggccatctgg gcatggcctc tcaggccgct gtcagcgggg
    10021 tacagcatct cggtgctggc ctcccagccg agtgttttct tctgcatcac agggccgttg
    10081 gatgggaagt tcaccccgtt gatcttgacg ttgtagatga ggcagccgtt ctggaggctg
    10141 gtgtcctggg tagcggtcag cacgcccccg tcttcgtatg tggtgatcct ctcccatgtg
    10201 aagccctcag ggaaggactg cttaaagaag tcggggatgc cctgggtgtg gttgataaag
    10261 gttttgctgc cgtacatgaa gctggtagcc aggatgtcga aggcgaaggg gagagggccg
    10321 ccctcgacca ccttgatctt catggtctgg gtgccctcgt agggcttgcc ttcgccctcg
    10381 gatgtgcact tgaagtggtg gtcgttcacg gtgccctcca tgtacagttt catgtgcatg
    10441 ttctcggtga tcagcacgct atcctcaccc accatggcca tgttgttgtc ctcggaggag
    10501 gcggtaccgg agctgccgct gccggtgctg ccggtgccat gcccgctgtg ccccagtttg
    10561 ctaggcaggt cgcagtacct ggccacagcc atctcgtgct gctcgacgta ggtctctttg
    10621 tcggcctcct tgattctttc cagtctcctg tccacgaagt agaagccggg catcttgagg
    10681 ttcttagcgg gtttcttgga tctgtatgtg gtcttgaggg agcagtgcag gtagcccccg
    10741 cccacgagct tcagggccat ctgggcatgg cctctcaggc cgctgtcagc ggggtacagc
    10801 atctcggtgc tggcctccca gccgagtgtt ttcttctgca tcacagggcc gttggatggg
    10861 aagttcaccc cgttgatctt gacgttgtag atgaggcagc cgttctggag gctggtgtcc
    10921 tgggtagcgg tcagcacgcc cccgtcttcg tatgtggtga tcctctccca tgtgaagccc
    10981 tcagggaagg actgcttaaa gaagtcgggg atgccctggg tgtggttgat aaaggttttg
    11041 ctgccgtaca tgaagctggt agccaggatg tcgaaggcga aggggagagg gccgccctcg
    11101 accaccttga tcttcatggt ctgggtgccc tcgtagggct tgccttcgcc ctcggatgtg
    11161 cacttgaagt ggtggtcgtt cacggtgccc tccatgtaca gtttcatgtg catgttctcg
    11221 gtgatcagca cgctatcctc acccaccatg gtggcgaccg gtggatcctt agagctagtg
    11281 tacttggtaa ctgccttagt gccctcggac acagcatgct tagccagctc cccaggcagc
    11341 agcaggcgca cagccgtctg aatctccctg gaggtgatgg tcgagcgctt attgtagtga
    11401 gccaggcgag aagcctcgcc cgcgatgcgc tcgaagatgt cgttgacgaa ggagttcatg
    11461 atccccatgg ccttggatga gatgccggtg tcggggtgga cctgcttcag aaccttgtac
    11521 acatagatag aatagctctc cttgcggctg cgcttacgct tcttaccatc cttcttctgc
    11581 gccttagtga tagccttctt agaacccttt ttaggggctg gagcagactt agagggttca
    11641 ggcatggtgg cggtaccctc gagccagatc tgctagcaga tccgtctggt cggcctggaa
    11701 gttcctatac cttctagaga ataggaactt cgtcgagggt acctctagaa tgaatcgttt
    11761 ttaaaataac aaatcaattg ttttataata ttcgtacgat tctttgatta tgtaataaaa
    11821 tgtgatcatt aggaagatta cgaaaaatat aaaaaatatg agttctgtgt gtataacaaa
    11881 tgctgtaaac gccacaattg tgtttgttgc aaataaaccc atgattattt gattaaaatt
    11941 gttgttttct ttgttcatag acaatagtgt gttttgccta aacgtgtact gcataaactc
    12001 catgcgagtg tatagcgagc tagtggctaa cgcttgcccc accaaagtag attcgtcaaa
    12061 atcctcaatt tcatcaccct cctccaagtt taacatttgg ccgtcggaat taacttctaa
    12121 agatgccaca taatctaata aatgaaatag agattcaaac gtggcgtcat cgtccgtttc
    12181 gaccatttcc gaaaagaact cgggcataaa ctctatgatt tctctggacg tggtgttgtc
    12241 gaaactctca aagtacgcag tcaggaacgt gcgcgacatg tcgtcgggaa actcgcgcgg
    12301 aaacatgttg ttgtaaccga acgggtccca tagcgccaaa accaaatctg ccagcgtcaa
    12361 tagaatgagc acgatgccga caatggagct ggcttggata cgattcgagt tcatccaatt
    12421 aacaccccgc caagtgagcc tagccgggtc ctcaacgaca ggagcacgat catgcgcacc
    12481 cgtggccagg gccgacgcta gtcctaacat gcctgcaggt cggagtactg tcctccgagc
    12541 ggagtactgt cctccgagcg gagtactgtc ctccgagcgg agtactgtcc tccgagcgga
    12601 gtactgtcct ccgagcggag actctagccc tagcgacgtc aagcttgcat gcctgcaggt
    12661 cggagtactg tcctccgagc ggagtactgt cctccgagcg gagtactgtc ctccgagcgg
    12721 agtactgtcc tccgagcgga gtactgtcct ccgagcggag actctagccc tagcgacgtc
    12781 gagcgccgga gtataaatag aggcgcttcg tctacggagc gacaattcaa ttcaaacaag
    12841 caaagtgaac acgtcgctaa gcgaaagcta agcaaataaa caagcgcagc tgaacaagct
    12901 aaacaatctg cagtaaagtg caagttaaag tgaatcaatt aaaagtaacc agcaaccaag
    12961 taaatcaact gcaactactg aaatctgcca agaagtaatt attgaataca agaagagaac
    13021 tctgaataga tcagaagttc ctattctcta aaaagtatag gaacttcgat ctcgatgccg
    13081 tagatcgact agtcgaacct atgcagatcc tcttctgaga tgagtttttg ttcgcggccg
    13141 cttacttgta cagctcgtcc atgcccatca catcggtaaa ggccttttgc cactccttga
    13201 agttgagctc ggtcttggag tgcttgagct ccgtcttacg gaacacgtac atcggctggt
    13261 tcttcagata gttagccgcc attggcttgg caaaggtgta ggtggtccgc gcagtgctcc
    13321 ggtagcgctt gccatttcca gtggtgtaac tccacttaaa ggtactgatg atggttttgt
    13381 cgttggggta agtcttcttc gacctgcacc agtccgcagc ggtcagcgag ttggtcatca
    13441 caggaccgtc agcagggaaa ccagtcccct tcacctgggc ctctcctttg atgtggcttc
    13501 cctcgtaggt gtagcggtag ttaacagtaa gggaggcacc atcttcaaac tgcattgtgc
    13561 gatggacttg gtagccggag ccatctacca tggcggcctg gaaaggcgac atcccgtcag
    13621 ggtagggcag gtactgatgg aagccatacc cgatatgagg gaccagaatc cagggggaga
    13681 actggaggtc acccttggtg gacttcaggt ttaactcctc ataaccatca tttggattgc
    13741 cggtgccctg acccaccatg tcaaagtcca caccgttgat ggagccaaag atgtgtaact
    13801 catgtgtcgc tgggagagag gccatgttat cctcctcgcc cttgctcacc atggtggcga
    13861 ccggtggatc cttagagcta gtgtacttgg taactgcctt agtgccctcg gacacagcat
    13921 gcttagccag ctccccaggc agcagcaggc gcacagccgt ctgaatctcc ctggaggtga
    13981 tggtcgagcg cttattgtag tgagccaggc gagaagcctc gcccgcgatg cgctcgaaga
    14041 tgtcgttgac gaaggagttc atgatcccca tggccttgga tgagatgccg gtgtcggggt
    14101 ggacctgctt cagaaccttg tacacataga tagaatagct ctccttgcgg ctgcgcttac
    14161 gcttcttacc atccttcttc tgcgccttag tgatagcctt cttagaaccc tttttagggg
    14221 ctggagcaga cttagagggt tcaggcatgg tggcggtacc ctcgagccag atctgctagc
    14281 atcgaggtct ggtcggcctg gaagttccta tactttttag agaataggaa cttcgtcgag
    14341 ggtacctcta gaatgaatcg tttttaaaat aacaaatcaa ttgttttata atattcgtac
    14401 gattctttga ttatgtaata aaatgtgatc attaggaaga ttacgaaaaa tataaaaaat
    14461 atgagttctg tgtgtataac aaatgctgta aacgccacaa ttgtgtttgt tgcaaataaa
    14521 cccatgatta tttgattaaa attgttgttt tctttgttca tagacaatag tgtgttttgc
    14581 ctaaacgtgt actgcataaa ctccatgcga gtgtatagcg agctagtggc taacgcttgc
    14641 cccaccaaag tagattcgtc aaaatcctca atttcatcac cctcctccaa gtttaacatt
    14701 tggccgtcgg aattaacttc taaagatgcc acataatcta ataaatgaaa tagagattca
    14761 aacgtggcgt catcgtccgt ttcgaccatt tccgaaaaga actcgggcat aaactctatg
    14821 atttctctgg acgtggtgtt gtcgaaactc tcaaagtacg cagtcaggaa cgtgcgcgac
    14881 atgtcgtcgg gaaactcgcg cggaaacatg ttgttgtaac cgaacgggtc ccatagcgcc
    14941 aaaaccaaat ctgccagcgt caatagaatg agcacgatgc cgacaatgga gctggcttgg
    15001 atagcgattc gagttaacgt accctacaac atgcaaaccc gccgtttgac gctagtccta
    15061 acatgcctgc aggtcggagt actgtcctcc gagcggagta ctgtcctccg agcggagtac
    15121 tgtcctccga gcggagtact gtcctccgag cggagtactg tcctccgagc ggagactcta
    15181 gccctagcga cgtcaagctt gcatgcctgc aggtcggagt actgtcctcc gagcggagka
    15241 ctgtmctccg agcggagtac tgtcctccga gcggagtact gtcctccgag cggagtactg
    15301 tcctccgagc ggagactcta gccctagcga cgtcgagcgc cggagtataa atagaggcgc
    15361 ttcgtctacg gagcgacaat tcaattcaaa caagcaaagt gaacacgtcg ctaagcgaaa
    15421 gctaagcaaa taaacaagcg cagctgaaca agctaaacaa tctgcagtaa agtgcaagtt
    15481 aaagtgaatc aattaaaagt aaccagcaac caagtaaatc aactgcaact actgaaatct
    15541 gccaagaagt aattattgaa tacaagaaga gaactctgaa tagatcagaa gttcctattc
    15601 tatcagaagt ataggaactt cgattcgatg ccgtaccggc actagtcgaa cctatgcaga
    15661 tcctcttctg agatgagttt ttgttcgcgg ccgctttact tgtacagctc gtccatgccg
    15721 tcggtggagt tgcgggccac ggcgctctcg taaacggtca ccttgttgta gtccttgtcg
    15781 tggttcagga tctcgatgcg gtggtccaca aagtgatagt cgggcagctt caccgccttc
    15841 ttggccctgt agatggtctt gaagtcaacg cggtggtggc cgccgccctc cagcagcagc
    15901 ttgtgcttga cgtcgccctt cagcacgccg tcgcgcacgt acatcctctc ggtggaggcg
    15961 tcccagccgg tggtcttctt ctgcatcacg gggccgttgg gggggaagtt ctcgcccttg
    16021 aggtgtatct cgtagatgaa ggagtcctcc tccatggaga tgtcggactt caccttcacg
    16081 atgcccttgt cctcgaaggt catggtgcgc tcccaagagt agccctcggg gaaggactgc
    16141 ttgaagtagt tggggatgtc gtcggggtac ttggtgaagg ccctgttgcc gtaggcgaac
    16201 gcggtggtca gaatgtcgta ggagaagggc aggggggctc cctccttcac ctccaggttg
    16261 atggtgttgg tgccgtcgta gggcttgccc tcgccctcgc cctcgatcac gaaggcgtgg
    16321 ccattcacgt tgccctccat cttcagcttg atcttcatgt cgggcttgat tacgcccatt
    16381 gtggtctcct cgcccttgct gaccatggtg gcgaccggtg gatccttaga gctagtgtac
    16441 ttggtaactg ccttagtgcc ctcggacaca gcatgcttag ccagctcccc aggcagcagc
    16501 aggcgcacag ccgtctgaat ctccctggag gtgatggtcg agcgcttatt gtagtgagcc
    16561 aggcgagaag cctcgcccgc gatgcgctcg aagatgtcgt tgacgaagga gttcatgatc
    16621 cccatggcct tggatgagat gccggtgtcg gggtggacct gcttcagaac cttgtacaca
    16681 tagatagaat agctctcctt gcggctgcgc ttacgcttct taccatcctt cttctgcgcc
    16741 ttagtgatag ccttcttaga acccttttta ggggctggag cagacttaga gggttcaggc
    16801 atggtggcgg taccctcgag ccagatctgc tagcgagtcc ggtctggtcg gctggaagtt
    16861 cctatacttc tgatagaata ggaacttcgt cgagggtacc tctagaatga atcgttttta
    16921 aaataacaaa tcaattgttt tataatattc gtacgattct ttgattatgt aataaaatgt
    16981 gatcattagg aagattacga aaaatataaa aaatatgagt tctgtgtgta taacaaatgc
    17041 tgtaaacgcc acaattgtgt ttgttgcaaa taaacccatg attatttgat taaaattgtt
    17101 gttttctttg ttcatagaca atagtgtgtt ttgcctaaac gtgtactgca taaactccat
    17161 gcgagtgtat agcgagctag tggctaacgc ttgccccacc aaagtagatt cgtcaaaatc
    17221 ctcaatttca tcaccctcct ccaagtttaa catttggccg tcggaattaa cttctaaaga
    17281 tgccacataa tctaataaat gaaatagaga ttcaaacgtg gcgtcatcgt ccgtttcgac
    17341 catttccgaa aagaactcgg gcataaactc tatgatttct ctggacgtgg tgttgtcgaa
    17401 actctcaaag tacgcagtca ggaacgtgcg cgacatgtcg tcgggaaact cgcgcggaaa
    17461 catgttgttg taaccgaacg ggtcccatag cgccaaaacc aaatctgcca gcgtcaatag
    17521 aatgagcacg atgccgacaa tggagctggc ttggatagcg attcgagtta ggcatacgtt
    17581 ccacacctag cttggttagc ctagccgggt cctcaacgac aggagcacga tcatgcgcac
    17641 ccgtggccag ggccgacgct agtcctaaca tgcctgcagg tcggagtact gtcctccgag
    17701 cggagtactg tcctccgagc ggagtactgt cctccgagcg gagtactgtc ctccgagcgg
    17761 agtactgtcc tccgagcgga gactctagcc ctagcgacgt caagcttgca tgcctgcagg
    17821 tcggagtact gtcctccgag cggagtactg tcctccgagc ggagtactgt cctccgagcg
    17881 gagtactgtc ctccgagcgg agtactgtcc tccgagcgga gactctagcc ctagcgacgt
    17941 cgagcgccgg agtataaata gaggcgcttc gtctacggag cgacaattca attcaaacaa
    18001 gcaaagtgaa cacgtcgcta agcgaaagct aagcaaataa acaagcgcag ctgaacaagc
    18061 taaacaatct gcagtaaagt gcaagttaaa gtgaatcaat taaaagtaac cagcaaccaa
    18121 gtaaatcaac tgcaactact gaaatctgcc aagaagtaat tattgaatac aagaagagaa
    18181 ctctgaatag atccgaagtt cctattctca tataagtata ggaacttcga tctcgatgcc
    18241 gtactagtcg aacctatgca gatcctcttc tgagatgagt ttttgttcgc ggccgcttag
    18301 gagtgggcca cggcgtcctc tacctgctca gtaatgttgc cttcggtttt cctgacgagg
    18361 cgatggccga tgtaatggtc tcctggcatt tcaagaatct cttttgccgc cttgtaagta
    18421 gtcttcattt ggcatttgtg attgccgcct ccttcaagtt ttaggtacat cgtaacatca
    18481 cccttcagaa ctccgtcgct ggcagtaatt ttctcggttg atggctccca atcaacactt
    18541 tggttttgca tgataggacc atcggcagga aagttaaccc cagtaaattt ggatttgtgg
    18601 tagaaggtgt ttcctctaag gcttatatgc gcactgactg aagcggaccc accatcttcg
    18661 aactccaacg acctttccca tgacaggcct tcaggaaatg cttgtttgaa atagtctggt
    18721 atctcttctg gatatttggt aaaaactctg tggccgtaac agaacacgtg ggacactaag
    18781 tcaaacgcga aaggcattgg cccgccctcg gccattgtga cgcgtagtgt catctcttga
    18841 tgtccctcgt aaggtctgcc tgtgccttca ccttcaattg tgaactcatg cccattgacg
    18901 gagccgtcca tgtagtacct catcttcatc tcgggcttga tcacgctcac catggtggcg
    18961 accggtggat ccttagagct agtgtacttg gtaactgcct tagtgccctc ggacacagca
    19021 tgcttagcca gctccccagg cagcagcagg cgcacagccg tctgaatctc cctggaggtg
    19081 atggtcgagc gcttattgta gtgagccagg cgagaagcct cgcccgcgat gcgctcgaag
    19141 atgtcgttga cgaaggagtt catgatcccc atggccttgg atgagatgcc ggtgtcgggg
    19201 tggacctgct tcagaacctt gtacacatag atagaatagc tctccttgcg gctgcgctta
    19261 cgcttcttac catccttctt ctgcgcctta gtgatagcct tcttagaacc ctttttaggg
    19321 gctggagcag acttagaggg ttcaggcatg gtggcggtac cctcgagcca gatctgctag
    19381 cgtctggtcg gcctggaagt tcctatactt atatgagaat aggaacttcg tcgagggtac
    19441 ctctagaatg aatcgttttt aaaataacaa atcaattgtt ttataatatt cgtacgattc
    19501 tttgattatg taataaaatg tgatcattag gaagattacg aaaaatataa aaaatatgag
    19561 ttctgtgtgt ataacaaatg ctgtaaacgc cacaattgtg tttgttgcaa ataaacccat
    19621 gattatttga ttaaaattgt tgttttcttt gttcatagac aatagtgtgt tttgcctaaa
    19681 cgtgtactgc ataaactcca tgcgagtgta tagcgagcta gtggctaacg cttgccccac
    19741 caaagtagat tcgtcaaaat cctcaatttc atcaccctcc tccaagttta acatttggcc
    19801 gtcggaatta acttctaaag atgccacata atctaataaa tgaaatagag attcaaacgt
    19861 ggcgtcatcg tccgtttcga ccatttccga aaagaactcg ggcataaact ctatgatttc
    19921 tctggacgtg gtgttgtcga aactctcaaa gtacgcagtc aggaacgtgc gcgacatgtc
    19981 gtcgggaaac tcgcgcggaa acatgttgtt gtaaccgaac gggtcccata gcgccaaaac
    20041 caaatctgcc agcgtcaata gaatgagcac gatgccgaca atggagctgg cttggatagc
    20101 gattcgagtt aacgtaccct acaacatgca aacccgccgt ttaaacaacg agcttcatcc
    20161 tactccaacc ggaattcttg aagacgaaag ggcctcgtga tacgcctatt tttataggtt
    20221 aatgtcatga taataatggt ttctta
//
